Addgene plasmid #192935: pAd-PR.CC9
Purpose: Adenoviral expression vector encoding sgRNAs targeting Trp53 and Rb1, Cre and Cas9
Depositing lab: Thorsten Stiewe. Depositing organization: Philipps-Universitaet Marburg. Publication: Monitoring autochthonous lung tumors induced by somatic CRISPR gene editing in mice using a secreted luciferase. Merle N, Elmshauser S, Strassheimer F, Wanzel M, Konig AM, Funk J, Neumann M, Kochhan K, Helmprobst F, Pagenstecher A, Nist A, Mernberger M, Schneider A, Braun T, Borggrefe T, Savai R, Timofeev O, Stiewe T. Mol Cancer. 2022 Oct 3;21(1):191. doi: 10.1186/s12943-022-01661-2. PubMed 36192757.
Backbone
  Vector backbone: pAd/PL-Dest
  Backbone manufacturer: Invitrogen
  Backbone size w/o insert (bp): 34864
  Total vector size (bp): 40150
  Vector type: Mammalian Expression, Adenoviral
Growth in bacteria
  Bacterial resistance: Ampicillin, 100 μg/mL
  Growth temperature: 37°C
  Growth strain: NEB Stable
  Copy number: Unknown
Gene/Insert 1
  Gene/Insert name: Trp53
  Species: M. musculus (mouse)
  Insert size (bp): 6922
  Entrez Gene: Trp53 (a.k.a. Tp53, bbl, bfy, bhy, p44, p53)
  Promoter: U6
  Cloning method: Gateway Cloning
  Sequencing primers: 5′ GACTTTGACCGTTTACGTGGAGA; 3′ CAATGCTGGAGCCCATCACAT
Gene/Insert 2
  Gene/Insert name: Rb1
  Species: M. musculus (mouse)
  Insert size (bp): 6922
  Entrez Gene: Rb1 (a.k.a. Rb, Rb-1, p110-RB1, pRb, pp105)
  Promoter: U6
  Cloning method: Gateway Cloning
  Sequencing primers: 5′ GACTTTGACCGTTTACGTGGAGA; 3′ CAATGCTGGAGCCCATCACAT
Terms and licenses: Academic/Nonprofit Terms; Industry Terms: Not Available to Industry
How to cite: pAd-PR.CC9 was a gift from Thorsten Stiewe (Addgene plasmid # 192935 ; http://n2t.net/addgene:192935 ; RRID:Addgene_192935)
