[The description below was written by a language model from this plasmid's Addgene catalogue record and pLannotate feature annotations shown in this document.]
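Description:
pAd-PR.CC9 is an adenoviral expression plasmid of about 40 kb, built on the promoterless Gateway destination backbone pAd/PL-Dest. It carries a human adenovirus serotype 5-type genome: left and right inverted terminal repeats, the Ad5 Ψ packaging signal, and the viral replication, late structural and E4 genes (polymerase, preterminal protein, DNA-binding protein, hexon, penton base, fiber, VA RNAs and others). No E1 genes are annotated, and only a few E3 reading frames appear. This fits a replication-defective vector that must be packaged in a complementing cell line, although the record does not say so explicitly. The bacterial segment lies between the two ITRs and provides a ColE1/pUC-type origin and an ampicillin resistance gene with its promoter. A residual fragment of a tetracycline resistance gene is also present.

The payload was introduced by Gateway recombination and is flanked by attB1 and attB2 sites just downstream of the packaging signal. It begins with two tandem cassettes, each pairing a human U6 RNA polymerase III promoter with a Streptococcus pyogenes sgRNA scaffold. These express guides against mouse Trp53 and Rb1. A CMV enhancer/promoter follows and drives Cre recombinase and then S. pyogenes Cas9 with a C-terminal nucleoplasmin NLS, terminated by a bGH polyadenylation signal. The element that links the Cre and Cas9 coding regions is not annotated.

A single virus therefore delivers both guides, the nuclease and Cre. This allows somatic knockout of the two tumour suppressors together with recombination of any loxP-containing alleles in infected cells. The associated publication describes inducing autochthonous lung tumours in mice by somatic CRISPR editing and monitoring them with a secreted luciferase, which is not encoded on this construct.
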