Features (pLannotate 1.2.2; 48 found; start..end, strand, type, name):
     29..269     +  promoter       U6 promoter: RNA polymerase III promoter for human U6 snRNA
    299..374     +  misc_RNA       gRNA scaffold: guide RNA scaffold for the Streptococcus pyogenes CRISPR/Cas9 system
    381..621     +  promoter       U6 promoter: RNA polymerase III promoter for human U6 snRNA
    650..725     +  misc_RNA       gRNA scaffold: guide RNA scaffold for the Streptococcus pyogenes CRISPR/Cas9 system
    735..1038    +  enhancer       CMV enhancer: human cytomegalovirus immediate early enhancer
   1039..1242    +  promoter       CMV promoter: human cytomegalovirus (CMV) immediate early promoter
   1350..2377    +  CDS            Cre (fragment): site-specific recombinase Cre is a site-specific recombinase from bacteriophage P1. Recombination occurs at loxP sequences.
   2561..4162    +  CDS            Cas9(N): N-terminal portion of Streptococcus pyogenes Cas9 (Zetsche et al., 2015)
   4163..6661    +  CDS            Cas9(C): C-terminal portion of Streptococcus pyogenes Cas9 (Zetsche et al., 2015)
   6662..6709    +  CDS            nucleoplasmin NLS: bipartite nuclear localization signal from nucleoplasmin
   6743..6854    +  polyA_signal   bGH poly(A) signal: bovine growth hormone polyadenylation signal
   6959..6983    -  protein_bind   attB2: mutant version of attB; recombination site for the Gateway® BP reaction BP Clonase™
   7097..7516    +  CDS            IX: CAP9_ADE05 - Experimental evidence at protein level: Swiss-Prot protein existence level 1. Structural component of the virion that acts as a cement protein on the capsid exterior and forms triskelion structures consisting of three molecules that stabilize three hexon trimers at the center of each icosahedral facet and fixes the peripentonal hexons. Dispensable for assembly. During virus entry, recruits the anterograde motor kinesin-1 to the capsid docked at the nuclear pore complex thereby subjecting the docked capsid to a pulling force. The resulting tension leads to capsid disruption, disper
   7603..8832    -  CDS            IVa2 (fragment): PKG1_ADEM1 - Protein inferred from homology: Swiss-Prot protein existence level 3. Component of the packaging machinery which encapsidates the viral DNA into preformed capsids and transcriptional activator of the viral major late promoter (MLP). Binds, along with packaging proteins 2 and 3, to the specific packaging sequence on the left end of viral genomic DNA and displays ATPase activity thereby providing the power stroke of the packaging machinery. The activity of packaging protein IVa2 is stimulated by protein 33K which acts as a terminase. May be the protein that pumps DNA into the capsid
   8688..11855   -  CDS            POL: DPOL_ADE05 - Experimental evidence at protein level: Swiss-Prot protein existence level 1. Eukaryotic-type DNA polymerase involved in viral genomic replication. DNA synthesis is protein primed, and acts in a strand displacement replication. Assembles in complex with viral pTP, DBP, host NFIA and host POU2F1/OCT1 on viral origin of replication. The polymerase covalently transfers dCMP onto pTP, thereby initiating complementary strand synthesis. From Human adenovirus C serotype 5 (HAdV-5) (Human adenovirus 5).
  12074..14077   -  CDS            PTP: TERM_ADE05 - Experimental evidence at protein level: Swiss-Prot protein existence level 1. Protein covalently bound to the viral DNA that acts as a primer for viral genomic replication by DNA strand displacement. Assembles on the viral origin of replication in an initiation complex with viral polymerase, DBP, host NFIA and host POU2F1/OCT1. During initiation, the polymerase covalently couples the first dCTP with Ser- 580 of pTP. The terminal protein stimulates the template activity over 20 fold compared to protein-free templates. Neo-synthesized viral genomes are linked to two preterminal prot
  14108..14264   +  ncRNA          VA: Accession: RF00102 - VA RNA
  14363..14520   +  ncRNA          VA: Accession: RF00102 - VA RNA
  14538..15782   +  CDS            L1: PKG3_ADE05 - Experimental evidence at protein level: Swiss-Prot protein existence level 1. Involved in viral genome packaging through its interaction with packaging proteins 1 and 2. After proteolytic cleavage by adenovirus protease, L1 52/55k protein is removed from the capsid during viral maturation. From Human adenovirus C serotype 5 (HAdV-5) (Human adenovirus 5).
  15806..17560   +  CDS            CAP3_ADE05: Experimental evidence at protein level: Swiss-Prot protein existence level 1. Structural component of the virion that acts as a cement protein on the capsid exterior and which mediates the interactions between the hexons, including the peripentonal hexons, and reaches all the way to the penton vertices. Two hexon linking proteins IIIa, one from each facet, stabilize the unique edge interface between a pair of facets. As the virus enters the host cell, hexon linking proteins IIIa are shed concomitant with virion acidification in the endosome. During virus assembly, seems to play a role in the s
  17645..19357   +  CDS            L2: CAPSP_ADE05 - Experimental evidence at protein level: Swiss-Prot protein existence level 1. Major capsid protein that self-associates to form penton base pentamers, each in the shape of a pentagon, situated at the 12 vertices of the pseudo T=25 capsid. Involved in virus secondary attachment to host cell after initial attachment by the fiber protein. Binds host integrin heterodimer ITGAV-ITGB5 (alphaV-beta5) thereby triggering clathrin-mediated endocytosis of virions. Mediates initial virus attachment to CXADR-negative cells. Binding to integrins ITGAV-ITGB5 also seems to induce macropinocytosi
  19367..19960   +  CDS            L2: NP_ADE02 - Experimental evidence at protein level: Swiss-Prot protein existence level 1. Plays a role in the inhibition of host immune response within the nucleus. Interacts with cellular nucleosomes and immobilizes the host immune danger signal HMGB1 on chromatin. In turn, prevents HMGB1 release out of the cell and thus decreases inflammation. Plays also a role in the wrapping and condensation of the viral DNA. May also promote viral genome import into the nucleus. From Human adenovirus C serotype 2 (HAdV-2) (Human adenovirus 2).
  20033..21136   +  CDS            L2: CORE5_ADE05 - Experimental evidence at protein level: Swiss-Prot protein existence level 1. Associates loosely with the viral DNA to form an outer shell around the nucleoprotein-DNA complex and links it with the capsid by binding the endosome lysis protein. Dissociates from the viral genome during entry. Might be involved in nuclear capsid assembly of the viral particles through its association with NPM1/nucleophosmin. From Human adenovirus C serotype 5 (HAdV-5) (Human adenovirus 5).
  21167..21406   +  CDS            COR10_ADE02: Experimental evidence at protein level: Swiss-Prot protein existence level 1. [Pre-core protein X]: Interacts with the viral DNA and aids in tightly condensing it within the capsid. Cleavage of pre-core protein X may serve to partially relax this structure within the mature virion prior to its entry into the nucleus. From Human adenovirus C serotype 2 (HAdV-2) (Human adenovirus 2).
  21492..22241   +  CDS            L3: CAP6_ADE05 - Experimental evidence at protein level: Swiss-Prot protein existence level 1. [Protease cofactor]: Cofactor that activates the viral protease. Binds to viral protease in a 1:1 ratio. From Human adenovirus C serotype 5 (HAdV-5) (Human adenovirus 5).
  22330..25185   +  CDS            L3 (sequence partly withheld): CAPSH_ADE05 - Experimental evidence at protein level: Swiss-Prot protein existence level 1. Major capsid protein that self-associates to form 240 hexon trimers, each in the shape of a hexagon, building most of the pseudo T=25 capsid. Assembled into trimeric units with the help of the chaperone shutoff protein. Transported by pre-protein VI to the nucleus where it associates with other structural proteins to form an empty capsid. Might be involved, through its interaction with host dyneins, in the intracellular microtubule-dependent transport of incoming viral capsid to the nucleus. From Human
  25221..25832   +  CDS            L3: PRO_ADE05 - Experimental evidence at transcript level: Swiss-Prot protein existence level 2. Cleaves viral precursor proteins (pTP, pIIIa, pVI, pVII, pVIII, and pX) inside newly assembled particles giving rise to mature virions. Protease complexed to its cofactor slides along the viral DNA to specifically locate and cleave the viral precursors. Mature virions have a weakened organization compared to the unmature virions, thereby facilitating subsequent uncoating. Without maturation, the particle lacks infectivity and is unable to uncoat. Late in adenovirus infection, in the cytoplasm, may part
  25934..27520   -  CDS            DBP: DNB2_ADE05 - Experimental evidence at protein level: Swiss-Prot protein existence level 1. Plays a role in the elongation phase of viral strand displacement replication by unwinding the template in an ATP- independent fashion, employing its capacity to form multimers. Also enhances the rate of initiation. Released from template upon second strand synthesis. Assembles in complex with viral pTP, viral pol, host NFIA and host POU2F1/OCT1 on viral origin of replication. Covers the whole ssDNA genome during synthesis. The complementary strand synthesis induces its relese from DNA template. May inhi
  27549..29969   +  CDS            L4: SHUT_ADE05 - Experimental evidence at protein level: Swiss-Prot protein existence level 1. Protein that inhibits host translation while promoting late viral translation by ribosome shunting. Blocks host cap-dependent translation by binding to eIF4G, displacing MKNK1 from cap initiation complexes and preventing EIF4E phosphorylation. Binds to the tripartite leader sequence of viral late mRNAs and recruits host eIF4G, PABPC1/poly-A binding protein and 40S ribosomes subunits on viral mRNAs, allowing ribosome shunting and efficient translation of late viral mRNAs even though conventional translati
  30182..30565   +  CDS            SF33K_ADE02 (fragment): Experimental evidence at protein level: Swiss-Prot protein existence level 1. Probably functions as the small terminase that is part of the molecular motor that translocates genomic DNA in empty capsid during DNA packaging. This motor is located at a unique vertex and comprises at least the IVa2 ATPase, the small terminase 33K and probably a portal. Forms a ring-like structure of about 17 nm in which genomic DNA is translocated into the capsid. Stimulates IVa2 ATPase activity in the presence of the viral genome. Once the DNA is packaged, the terminase detaches: the 33K protein is present in th
  30656..31336   +  CDS            L4: CAP8_ADE02 - Experimental evidence at protein level: Swiss-Prot protein existence level 1. [Hexon-linking protein-C]: Structural component of the virion that acts as a cement protein on the capsid interior and which glue the peripentonal hexons and group-of-nine hexons together. From Human adenovirus C serotype 2 (HAdV-2) (Human adenovirus 2).
  31340..31660   +  CDS            E312_ADE02: Experimental evidence at protein level: Swiss-Prot protein existence level 1. From Human adenovirus C serotype 2 (HAdV-2) (Human adenovirus 2).
  32075..32440   +  CDS            E3145_ADE02: Experimental evidence at protein level: Swiss-Prot protein existence level 1. May prevent Nf-kappaB activation by immune signals like Tumor necrosis factor, presumably by inhibiting NFKB1 dimer DNA-binding. May act directly at the TNF receptor to inhibit signaling. From Human adenovirus C serotype 2 (HAdV-2) (Human adenovirus 2).
  32471..32635   -  CDS            UXP_ADE05 (fragment): Experimental evidence at transcript level: Swiss-Prot protein existence level 2. Might play a role in viral replication since it is associated with viral replication centers. Seems to have an effect on DBP localization. From Human adenovirus C serotype 5 (HAdV-5) (Human adenovirus 5).
  32646..34388   +  CDS            SPIKE_ADE05: Experimental evidence at protein level: Swiss-Prot protein existence level 1. Forms spikes that protrude from each vertex of the icosahedral capsid. Interacts with host coxsackievirus and adenovirus receptor CXADR located at the cell tight junctions to provide virion initial attachment to target cell. The fiber protein binds to CXADR with a higher affinity than CXADR binds to itself, thereby blocking the cell-cell adhesion function of CXADR dimers and leading to local disruption of the tight junction. Fiber protein present on neo- synthesized particles may thus disrupt the junctional integrity
  34521..34598   -  CDS            E417_ADE03: Protein predicted: Swiss-Prot protein existence level 4. From Human adenovirus B serotype 3 (HAdV-3) (Human adenovirus 3).
  34800..35681   -  CDS            E434_ADE02: Experimental evidence at protein level: Swiss-Prot protein existence level 1. Plays a major role to prevent cellular inhibition of viral genome replication by nuclear bodies. Assembles an SCF-like E3 ubiquitin ligase complex based on the cellular proteins ELOB, ELOC, CUL5 and RBX1, in cooperation with viral E1B-55K. This viral RING-type ligase ubiquitinates cellular substrates prior to proteasomal degradation: p53/TP53, LIG4, MRE11-RAD50-NBS1 (MRN) complex, ITGA3, DAXX and BLM. From Human adenovirus C serotype 2 (HAdV-2) (Human adenovirus 2).
  35960..36307   -  CDS            E411_ADE05: Experimental evidence at protein level: Swiss-Prot protein existence level 1. From Human adenovirus C serotype 5 (HAdV-5) (Human adenovirus 5).
  36307..36696   -  CDS            E4RF2_ADE02: Protein predicted: Swiss-Prot protein existence level 4. From Human adenovirus C serotype 2 (HAdV-2) (Human adenovirus 2).
  36747..37130   -  CDS            E4RF1_ADE02: Experimental evidence at protein level: Swiss-Prot protein existence level 1. May modulate tight-junctions functions of infected cells through interactions with PDZ proteins. E4 ORF1 has ben show for Adenovirus 9 to interact with protein involved in tight junction regulation. May play a role in mTOR activation by activating PI3- kinase, thus overriding cellular checkpoint for translation. From Human adenovirus C serotype 2 (HAdV-2) (Human adenovirus 2).
  37440..37542   -  repeat_region  ITR: inverted terminal repeat of human adenovirus serotype 5 inverted
  37596..37720   +  CDS            TcR (fragment): tetracycline efflux protein; tet; confers resistance to tetracycline
  37766..38354   -  rep_origin     ori: high-copy-number ColE1/pMB1/pBR322/pUC origin of replication
  38506..39366   -  CDS            AmpR: β-lactamase; bla; confers resistance to ampicillin, carbenicillin, and related antibiotics
  39367..39471   -  promoter       AmpR promoter: bla
  39630..39732   +  repeat_region  ITR: inverted terminal repeat of human adenovirus serotype 5 inverted
  39820..39970   +  misc_signal    Ad5 Ψ: packaging signal for adenovirus serotype 5
  40142..14      +  protein_bind   attB1 (across the origin): mutant version of attB; core recombination site for the Gateway® BP reaction BP Clonase™
>Addgene plasmid #192935 | pAd-PR.CC9 | addgene full sequence | sequence record 379399 | Addgene NGS Result
GTACAAAAAAGCAGGCACCATGGAGGCTGAGGGCCTATTTCCCATGATTCCTTCATATTTGCATATACGA
TACAAGGCTGTTAGAGAGATAATTGGAATTAATTTGACTGTAAACACAAAGATATTAGTACAAAATACGT
GACGTAGAAAGTAATAATTTCTTGGGTAGTTTGCAGTTTTAAAATTATGTTTTAAAATGGACTATCATAT
GCTTACCGTAACTTGAAAGTATTTCGATTTCTTGGCTTTATATATCTTGTGGAAAGGACGAAACACCGCA
TAAGGTACCACCACGCTGGTTTTAGAGCTAGAAATAGCAAGTTAAAATAAGGCTAGTCCGTTATCAACTT
GAAAAAGTGGCACCGAGTCGGTGCTTTTTTGAGGGCCTATTTCCCATGATTCCTTCATATTTGCATATAC
GATACAAGGCTGTTAGAGAGATAATTGGAATTAATTTGACTGTAAACACAAAGATATTAGTACAAAATAC
GTGACGTAGAAAGTAATAATTTCTTGGGTAGTTTGCAGTTTTAAAATTATGTTTTAAAATGGACTATCAT
ATGCTTACCGTAACTTGAAAGTATTTCGATTTCTTGGCTTTATATATCTTGTGGAAAGGACGAAACACCG
AACAGATTTGTCCTTCCCGGTTTTAGAGCTAGAAATAGCAAGTTAAAATAAGGCTAGTCCGTTATCAACT
TGAAAAAGTGGCACCGAGTCGGTGCTTTTTTCCGCGTTACATAACTTACGGTAAATGGCCCGCCTGGCTG
ACCGCCCAACGACCCCCGCCCATTGACGTCAATAATGACGTATGTTCCCATAGTAACGCCAATAGGGACT
TTCCATTGACGTCAATGGGTGGAGTATTTACGGTAAACTGCCCACTTGGCAGTACATCAAGTGTATCATA
TGCCAAGTACGCCCCCTATTGACGTCAATGACGGTAAATGGCCCGCCTGGCATTATGCCCAGTACATGAC
CTTATGGGACTTTCCTACTTGGCAGTACATCTACGTATTAGTCATCGCTATTACCATGGTGATGCGGTTT
TGGCAGTACATCAATGGGCGTGGATAGCGGTTTGACTCACGGGGATTTCCAAGTCTCCACCCCATTGACG
TCAATGGGAGTTTGTTTTGGCACCAAAATCAACGGGACTTTCCAAAATGTCGTAACAACTCCGCCCCATT
GACGCAAATGGGCGGTAGGCGTGTACGGTGGGAGGTCTATATAAGCAGAGCTCGTTTAGTGAACCGTCAG
ATCGCCTGGAGACGCCATCCACGCTGTTTTGACCTCCATAGAAGACACCGACTCTAGAGGATCTACCATG
CCCAAGAAGAAGAGGAAGGTGTCCAATTTACTGACCGTACACCAAAATTTGCCTGCATTACCGGTCGATG
CAACGAGTGATGAGGTTCGCAAGAACCTGATGGACATGTTCAGGGATCGCCAGGCGTTTTCTGAGCATAC
CTGGAAAATGCTTCAGTCCGTTTGCCGGTCGTGGGCGGCATGGTGCAAGTTGAATAACCGGAAATGGTTT
CCCGCAGAACCTGAAGATGTTCGCGATTATCTTCTATATCTTCAGGCGCGCGGTCTGGCAGTAAAAACTA
TCCAGCAACATTTGGGCCAGCTAAACATGCTTCATCGTCGGTCCGGGCTGCCACGACCAAGTGACAGCAA
TGCTGTTTCACTGGTTATGCGGCGGATCCGAAAAGAAAACGTTGATGCCGGTGAACGTGCAAAACAGGCT
CTAGCGTTCGAACGCACTGATTTCGACCAGGTTCGTTCACTCATGGAAAATAGCGATCGCTGCCAGGATA
TACGTAATCTGGCATTTCTGGGGATTGCTTATAACACCCTGTTACGTATAGCCGAAATTGCCAGGATCAG
GGTTAAAGATATCTCACGTACTGACGGTGGGAGAATGTTAATCCATATTGGCAGAACGAAAACGCTGGTT
AGCACCGCAGGTGTAGAGAAGGCACTTAGCCTGGGGGTAACTAAACTGGTCGAGCGATGGATTTCCGTCT
CTGGTGTAGCTGATGATCCGAATAACTACCTGTTTTGCCGGGTCAGAAAAAATGGTGTTGCCGCGCCATC
TGCCACCAGCCAGCTATCAACTCGCGCCCTGGAAGGGATTTTTGAAGCAACTCATCGATTGATTTACGGC
GCTAAGGATGACTCTGGTCAGAGATACCTGGCCTGGTCTGGACACAGTGCCCGTGTCGGAGCCGCGCGAG
ATATGGCCCGCGCTGGAGTTTCAATACCGGAGATCATGCAAGCTGGTGGCTGGACCAATGTAAATATTGT
CATGAACTATATCCGTAACCTGGATAGTGAAACAGGGGCAATGGTGCGCCTGCTGGAAGATGGCGATGGA
AGCGGAGAGGGCAGAGGAAGTCTGCTAACATGCGGTGACGTCGAGGAGAATCCTGGACCTATGGACTATA
AGGACCACGACGGAGACTACAAGGATCATGATATTGATTACAAAGACGATGACGATAAGATGGCCCCAAA
GAAGAAGCGGAAGGTCGGTATCCACGGAGTCCCAGCAGCCGACAAGAAGTACAGCATCGGCCTGGACATC
GGCACCAACTCTGTGGGCTGGGCCGTGATCACCGACGAGTACAAGGTGCCCAGCAAGAAATTCAAGGTGC
TGGGCAACACCGACCGGCACAGCATCAAGAAGAACCTGATCGGAGCCCTGCTGTTCGACAGCGGCGAAAC
AGCCGAGGCCACCCGGCTGAAGAGAACCGCCAGAAGAAGATACACCAGACGGAAGAACCGGATCTGCTAT
CTGCAAGAGATCTTCAGCAACGAGATGGCCAAGGTGGACGACAGCTTCTTCCACAGACTGGAAGAGTCCT
TCCTGGTGGAAGAGGATAAGAAGCACGAGCGGCACCCCATCTTCGGCAACATCGTGGACGAGGTGGCCTA
CCACGAGAAGTACCCCACCATCTACCACCTGAGAAAGAAACTGGTGGACAGCACCGACAAGGCCGACCTG
CGGCTGATCTATCTGGCCCTGGCCCACATGATCAAGTTCCGGGGCCACTTCCTGATCGAGGGCGACCTGA
ACCCCGACAACAGCGACGTGGACAAGCTGTTCATCCAGCTGGTGCAGACCTACAACCAGCTGTTCGAGGA
AAACCCCATCAACGCCAGCGGCGTGGACGCCAAGGCCATCCTGTCTGCCAGACTGAGCAAGAGCAGACGG
CTGGAAAATCTGATCGCCCAGCTGCCCGGCGAGAAGAAGAATGGCCTGTTCGGAAACCTGATTGCCCTGA
GCCTGGGCCTGACCCCCAACTTCAAGAGCAACTTCGACCTGGCCGAGGATGCCAAACTGCAGCTGAGCAA
GGACACCTACGACGACGACCTGGACAACCTGCTGGCCCAGATCGGCGACCAGTACGCCGACCTGTTTCTG
GCCGCCAAGAACCTGTCCGACGCCATCCTGCTGAGCGACATCCTGAGAGTGAACACCGAGATCACCAAGG
CCCCCCTGAGCGCCTCTATGATCAAGAGATACGACGAGCACCACCAGGACCTGACCCTGCTGAAAGCTCT
CGTGCGGCAGCAGCTGCCTGAGAAGTACAAAGAGATTTTCTTCGACCAGAGCAAGAACGGCTACGCCGGC
TACATTGACGGCGGAGCCAGCCAGGAAGAGTTCTACAAGTTCATCAAGCCCATCCTGGAAAAGATGGACG
GCACCGAGGAACTGCTCGTGAAGCTGAACAGAGAGGACCTGCTGCGGAAGCAGCGGACCTTCGACAACGG
CAGCATCCCCCACCAGATCCACCTGGGAGAGCTGCACGCCATTCTGCGGCGGCAGGAAGATTTTTACCCA
TTCCTGAAGGACAACCGGGAAAAGATCGAGAAGATCCTGACCTTCCGCATCCCCTACTACGTGGGCCCTC
TGGCCAGGGGAAACAGCAGATTCGCCTGGATGACCAGAAAGAGCGAGGAAACCATCACCCCCTGGAACTT
CGAGGAAGTGGTGGACAAGGGCGCTTCCGCCCAGAGCTTCATCGAGCGGATGACCAACTTCGATAAGAAC
CTGCCCAACGAGAAGGTGCTGCCCAAGCACAGCCTGCTGTACGAGTACTTCACCGTGTATAACGAGCTGA
CCAAAGTGAAATACGTGACCGAGGGAATGAGAAAGCCCGCCTTCCTGAGCGGCGAGCAGAAAAAGGCCAT
CGTGGACCTGCTGTTCAAGACCAACCGGAAAGTGACCGTGAAGCAGCTGAAAGAGGACTACTTCAAGAAA
ATCGAGTGCTTCGACTCCGTGGAAATCTCCGGCGTGGAAGATCGGTTCAACGCCTCCCTGGGCACATACC
ACGATCTGCTGAAAATTATCAAGGACAAGGACTTCCTGGACAATGAGGAAAACGAGGACATTCTGGAAGA
TATCGTGCTGACCCTGACACTGTTTGAGGACAGAGAGATGATCGAGGAACGGCTGAAAACCTATGCCCAC
CTGTTCGACGACAAAGTGATGAAGCAGCTGAAGCGGCGGAGATACACCGGCTGGGGCAGGCTGAGCCGGA
AGCTGATCAACGGCATCCGGGACAAGCAGTCCGGCAAGACAATCCTGGATTTCCTGAAGTCCGACGGCTT
CGCCAACAGAAACTTCATGCAGCTGATCCACGACGACAGCCTGACCTTTAAAGAGGACATCCAGAAAGCC
CAGGTGTCCGGCCAGGGCGATAGCCTGCACGAGCACATTGCCAATCTGGCCGGCAGCCCCGCCATTAAGA
AGGGCATCCTGCAGACAGTGAAGGTGGTGGACGAGCTCGTGAAAGTGATGGGCCGGCACAAGCCCGAGAA
CATCGTGATCGAAATGGCCAGAGAGAACCAGACCACCCAGAAGGGACAGAAGAACAGCCGCGAGAGAATG
AAGCGGATCGAAGAGGGCATCAAAGAGCTGGGCAGCCAGATCCTGAAAGAACACCCCGTGGAAAACACCC
AGCTGCAGAACGAGAAGCTGTACCTGTACTACCTGCAGAATGGGCGGGATATGTACGTGGACCAGGAACT
GGACATCAACCGGCTGTCCGACTACGATGTGGACCATATCGTGCCTCAGAGCTTTCTGAAGGACGACTCC
ATCGACAACAAGGTGCTGACCAGAAGCGACAAGAACCGGGGCAAGAGCGACAACGTGCCCTCCGAAGAGG
TCGTGAAGAAGATGAAGAACTACTGGCGGCAGCTGCTGAACGCCAAGCTGATTACCCAGAGAAAGTTCGA
CAATCTGACCAAGGCCGAGAGAGGCGGCCTGAGCGAACTGGATAAGGCCGGCTTCATCAAGAGACAGCTG
GTGGAAACCCGGCAGATCACAAAGCACGTGGCACAGATCCTGGACTCCCGGATGAACACTAAGTACGACG
AGAATGACAAGCTGATCCGGGAAGTGAAAGTGATCACCCTGAAGTCCAAGCTGGTGTCCGATTTCCGGAA
GGATTTCCAGTTTTACAAAGTGCGCGAGATCAACAACTACCACCACGCCCACGACGCCTACCTGAACGCC
GTCGTGGGAACCGCCCTGATCAAAAAGTACCCTAAGCTGGAAAGCGAGTTCGTGTACGGCGACTACAAGG
TGTACGACGTGCGGAAGATGATCGCCAAGAGCGAGCAGGAAATCGGCAAGGCTACCGCCAAGTACTTCTT
CTACAGCAACATCATGAACTTTTTCAAGACCGAGATTACCCTGGCCAACGGCGAGATCCGGAAGCGGCCT
CTGATCGAGACAAACGGCGAAACCGGGGAGATCGTGTGGGATAAGGGCCGGGATTTTGCCACCGTGCGGA
AAGTGCTGAGCATGCCCCAAGTGAATATCGTGAAAAAGACCGAGGTGCAGACAGGCGGCTTCAGCAAAGA
GTCTATCCTGCCCAAGAGGAACAGCGATAAGCTGATCGCCAGAAAGAAGGACTGGGACCCTAAGAAGTAC
GGCGGCTTCGACAGCCCCACCGTGGCCTATTCTGTGCTGGTGGTGGCCAAAGTGGAAAAGGGCAAGTCCA
AGAAACTGAAGAGTGTGAAAGAGCTGCTGGGGATCACCATCATGGAAAGAAGCAGCTTCGAGAAGAATCC
CATCGACTTTCTGGAAGCCAAGGGCTACAAAGAAGTGAAAAAGGACCTGATCATCAAGCTGCCTAAGTAC
TCCCTGTTCGAGCTGGAAAACGGCCGGAAGAGAATGCTGGCCTCTGCCGGCGAACTGCAGAAGGGAAACG
AACTGGCCCTGCCCTCCAAATATGTGAACTTCCTGTACCTGGCCAGCCACTATGAGAAGCTGAAGGGCTC
CCCCGAGGATAATGAGCAGAAACAGCTGTTTGTGGAACAGCACAAGCACTACCTGGACGAGATCATCGAG
CAGATCAGCGAGTTCTCCAAGAGAGTGATCCTGGCCGACGCTAATCTGGACAAAGTGCTGTCCGCCTACA
ACAAGCACCGGGATAAGCCCATCAGAGAGCAGGCCGAGAATATCATCCACCTGTTTACCCTGACCAATCT
GGGAGCCCCTGCCGCCTTCAAGTACTTTGACACCACCATCGACCGGAAGAGGTACACCAGCACCAAAGAG
GTGCTGGACGCCACCCTGATCCACCAGAGCATCACCGGCCTGTACGAGACACGGATCGACCTGTCTCAGC
TGGGAGGCGACAAAAGGCCGGCGGCCACGAAAAAGGCCGGCCAGGCAAAAAAGAAAAAGTAAGAATTCCT
AGAGCTCGCTGATCAGCCTCGACTGTGCCTTCTAGTTGCCAGCCATCTGTTGTTTGCCCCTCCCCCGTGC
CTTCCTTGACCCTGGAAGGTGCCACTCCCACTGTCCTTTCCTAATAAAATGAGGAAATTGCATCGCATTG
TCTGAGTAGGTGTCATTCTATTCTGGGGGGTGGGGTGGGGCAGGACAGCAAGGGGGAGGATTGGGAAGAG
AATAGCAGGCATGCTGGGGAATTCTAGAACCCAGCTTTCTTGTACAAAGTGGTGATCGATTCGACAGATC
ACTGAAATGTGTGGGCGTGGCTTAAGGGTGGGAAAGAATATATAAGGTGGGGGTCTTATGTAGTTTTGTA
TCTGTTTTGCAGCAGCCGCCGCCGCCATGAGCACCAACTCGTTTGATGGAAGCATTGTGAGCTCATATTT
GACAACGCGCATGCCCCCATGGGCCGGGGTGCGTCAGAATGTGATGGGCTCCAGCATTGATGGTCGCCCC
GTCCTGCCCGCAAACTCTACTACCTTGACCTACGAGACCGTGTCTGGAACGCCGTTGGAGACTGCAGCCT
CCGCCGCCGCTTCAGCCGCTGCAGCCACCGCCCGCGGGATTGTGACTGACTTTGCTTTCCTGAGCCCGCT
TGCAAGCAGTGCAGCTTCCCGTTCATCCGCCCGCGATGACAAGTTGACGGCTCTTTTGGCACAATTGGAT
TCTTTGACCCGGGAACTTAATGTCGTTTCTCAGCAGCTGTTGGATCTGCGCCAGCAGGTTTCTGCCCTGA
AGGCTTCCTCCCCTCCCAATGCGGTTTAAAACATAAATAAAAAACCAGACTCTGTTTGGATTTGGATCAA
GCAAGTGTCTTGCTGTCTTTATTTAGGGGTTTTGCGCGCGCGGTAGGCCCGGGACCAGCGGTCTCGGTCG
TTGAGGGTCCTGTGTATTTTTTCCAGGACGTGGTAAAGGTGACTCTGGATGTTCAGATACATGGGCATAA
GCCCGTCTCTGGGGTGGAGGTAGCACCACTGCAGAGCTTCATGCTGCGGGGTGGTGTTGTAGATGATCCA
GTCGTAGCAGGAGCGCTGGGCGTGGTGCCTAAAAATGTCTTTCAGTAGCAAGCTGATTGCCAGGGGCAGG
CCCTTGGTGTAAGTGTTTACAAAGCGGTTAAGCTGGGATGGGTGCATACGTGGGGATATGAGATGCATCT
TGGACTGTATTTTTAGGTTGGCTATGTTCCCAGCCATATCCCTCCGGGGATTCATGTTGTGCAGAACCAC
CAGCACAGTGTATCCGGTGCACTTGGGAAATTTGTCATGTAGCTTAGAAGGAAATGCGTGGAAGAACTTG
GAGACGCCCTTGTGACCTCCAAGATTTTCCATGCATTCGTCCATAATGATGGCAATGGGCCCACGGGCGG
CGGCCTGGGCGAAGATATTTCTGGGATCACTAACGTCATAGTTGTGTTCCAGGATGAGATCGTCATAGGC
CATTTTTACAAAGCGCGGGCGGAGGGTGCCAGACTGCGGTATAATGGTTCCATCCGGCCCAGGGGCGTAG
TTACCCTCACAGATTTGCATTTCCCACGCTTTGAGTTCAGATGGGGGGATCATGTCTACCTGCGGGGCGA
TGAAGAAAACGGTTTCCGGGGTAGGGGAGATCAGCTGGGAAGAAAGCAGGTTCCTGAGCAGCTGCGACTT
ACCGCAGCCGGTGGGCCCGTAAATCACACCTATTACCGGCTGCAACTGGTAGTTAAGAGAGCTGCAGCTG
CCGTCATCCCTGAGCAGGGGGGCCACTTCGTTAAGCATGTCCCTGACTCGCATGTTTTCCCTGACCAAAT
CCGCCAGAAGGCGCTCGCCGCCCAGCGATAGCAGTTCTTGCAAGGAAGCAAAGTTTTTCAACGGTTTGAG
ACCGTCCGCCGTAGGCATGCTTTTGAGCGTTTGACCAAGCAGTTCCAGGCGGTCCCACAGCTCGGTCACC
TGCTCTACGGCATCTCGATCCAGCATATCTCCTCGTTTCGCGGGTTGGGGCGGCTTTCGCTGTACGGCAG
TAGTCGGTGCTCGTCCAGACGGGCCAGGGTCATGTCTTTCCACGGGCGCAGGGTCCTCGTCAGCGTAGTC
TGGGTCACGGTGAAGGGGTGCGCTCCGGGCTGCGCGCTGGCCAGGGTGCGCTTGAGGCTGGTCCTGCTGG
TGCTGAAGCGCTGCCGGTCTTCGCCCTGCGCGTCGGCCAGGTAGCATTTGACCATGGTGTCATAGTCCAG
CCCCTCCGCGGCGTGGCCCTTGGCGCGCAGCTTGCCCTTGGAGGAGGCGCCGCACGAGGGGCAGTGCAGA
CTTTTGAGGGCGTAGAGCTTGGGCGCGAGAAATACCGATTCCGGGGAGTAGGCATCCGCGCCGCAGGCCC
CGCAGACGGTCTCGCATTCCACGAGCCAGGTGAGCTCTGGCCGTTCGGGGTCAAAAACCAGGTTTCCCCC
ATGCTTTTTGATGCGTTTCTTACCTCTGGTTTCCATGAGCCGGTGTCCACGCTCGGTGACGAAAAGGCTG
TCCGTGTCCCCGTATACAGACTTGAGAGGCCTGTCCTCGAGCGGTGTTCCGCGGTCCTCCTCGTATAGAA
ACTCGGACCACTCTGAGACAAAGGCTCGCGTCCAGGCCAGCACGAAGGAGGCTAAGTGGGAGGGGTAGCG
GTCGTTGTCCACTAGGGGGTCCACTCGCTCCAGGGTGTGAAGACACATGTCGCCCTCTTCGGCATCAAGG
AAGGTGATTGGTTTGTAGGTGTAGGCCACGTGACCGGGTGTTCCTGAAGGGGGGCTATAAAAGGGGGTGG
GGGCGCGTTCGTCCTCACTCTCTTCCGCATCGCTGTCTGCGAGGGCCAGCTGTTGGGGTGAGTACTCCCT
CTGAAAAGCGGGCATGACTTCTGCGCTAAGATTGTCAGTTTCCAAAAACGAGGAGGATTTGATATTCACC
TGGCCCGCGGTGATGCCTTTGAGGGTGGCCGCATCCATCTGGTCAGAAAAGACAATCTTTTTGTTGTCAA
GCTTGGTGGCAAACGACCCGTAGAGGGCGTTGGACAGCAACTTGGCGATGGAGCGCAGGGTTTGGTTTTT
GTCGCGATCGGCGCGCTCCTTGGCCGCGATGTTTAGCTGCACGTATTCGCGCGCAACGCACCGCCATTCG
GGAAAGACGGTGGTGCGCTCGTCGGGCACCAGGTGCACGCGCCAACCGCGGTTGTGCAGGGTGACAAGGT
CAACGCTGGTGGCTACCTCTCCGCGTAGGCGCTCGTTGGTCCAGCAGAGGCGGCCGCCCTTGCGCGAGCA
GAATGGCGGTAGGGGGTCTAGCTGCGTCTCGTCCGGGGGGTCTGCGTCCACGGTAAAGACCCCGGGCAGC
AGGCGCGCGTCGAAGTAGTCTATCTTGCATCCTTGCAAGTCTAGCGCCTGCTGCCATGCGCGGGCGGCAA
GCGCGCGCTCGTATGGGTTGAGTGGGGGACCCCATGGCATGGGGTGGGTGAGCGCGGAGGCGTACATGCC
GCAAATGTCGTAAACGTAGAGGGGCTCTCTGAGTATTCCAAGATATGTAGGGTAGCATCTTCCACCGCGG
ATGCTGGCGCGCACGTAATCGTATAGTTCGTGCGAGGGAGCGAGGAGGTCGGGACCGAGGTTGCTACGGG
CGGGCTGCTCTGCTCGGAAGACTATCTGCCTGAAGATGGCATGTGAGTTGGATGATATGGTTGGACGCTG
GAAGACGTTGAAGCTGGCGTCTGTGAGACCTACCGCGTCACGCACGAAGGAGGCGTAGGAGTCGCGCAGC
TTGTTGACCAGCTCGGCGGTGACCTGCACGTCTAGGGCGCAGTAGTCCAGGGTTTCCTTGATGATGTCAT
ACTTATCCTGTCCCTTTTTTTTCCACAGCTCGCGGTTGAGGACAAACTCTTCGCGGTCTTTCCAGTACTC
TTGGATCGGAAACCCGTCGGCCTCCGAACGGTAAGAGCCTAGCATGTAGAACTGGTTGACGGCCTGGTAG
GCGCAGCATCCCTTTTCTACGGGTAGCGCGTATGCCTGCGCGGCCTTCCGGAGCGAGGTGTGGGTGAGCG
CAAAGGTGTCCCTGACCATGACTTTGAGGTACTGGTATTTGAAGTCAGTGTCGTCGCATCCGCCCTGCTC
CCAGAGCAAAAAGTCCGTGCGCTTTTTGGAACGCGGATTTGGCAGGGCGAAGGTGACATCGTTGAAGAGT
ATCTTTCCCGCGCGAGGCATAAAGTTGCGTGTGATGCGGAAGGGTCCCGGCACCTCGGAACGGTTGTTAA
TTACCTGGGCGGCGAGCACGATCTCGTCAAAGCCGTTGATGTTGTGGCCCACAATGTAAAGTTCCAAGAA
GCGCGGGATGCCCTTGATGGAAGGCAATTTTTTAAGTTCCTCGTAGGTGAGCTCTTCAGGGGAGCTGAGC
CCGTGCTCTGAAAGGGCCCAGTCTGCAAGATGAGGGTTGGAAGCGACGAATGAGCTCCACAGGTCACGGG
CCATTAGCATTTGCAGGTGGTCGCGAAAGGTCCTAAACTGGCGACCTATGGCCATTTTTTCTGGGGTGAT
GCAGTAGAAGGTAAGCGGGTCTTGTTCCCAGCGGTCCCATCCAAGGTTCGCGGCTAGGTCTCGCGCGGCA
GTCACTAGAGGCTCATCTCCGCCGAACTTCATGACCAGCATGAAGGGCACGAGCTGCTTCCCAAAGGCCC
CCATCCAAGTATAGGTCTCTACATCGTAGGTGACAAAGAGACGCTCGGTGCGAGGATGCGAGCCGATCGG
GAAGAACTGGATCTCCCGCCACCAATTGGAGGAGTGGCTATTGATGTGGTGAAAGTAGAAGTCCCTGCGA
CGGGCCGAACACTCGTGCTGGCTTTTGTAAAAACGTGCGCAGTACTGGCAGCGGTGCACGGGCTGTACAT
CCTGCACGAGGTTGACCTGACGACCGCGCACAAGGAAGCAGAGTGGGAATTTGAGCCCCTCGCCTGGCGG
GTTTGGCTGGTGGTCTTCTACTTCGGCTGCTTGTCCTTGACCGTCTGGCTGCTCGAGGGGAGTTACGGTG
GATCGGACCACCACGCCGCGCGAGCCCAAAGTCCAGATGTCCGCGCGCGGCGGTCGGAGCTTGATGACAA
CATCGCGCAGATGGGAGCTGTCCATGGTCTGGAGCTCCCGCGGCGTCAGGTCAGGCGGGAGCTCCTGCAG
GTTTACCTCGCATAGACGGGTCAGGGCGCGGGCTAGATCCAGGTGATACCTAATTTCCAGGGGCTGGTTG
GTGGCGGCGTCGATGGCTTGCAAGAGGCCGCATCCCCGCGGCGCGACTACGGTACCGCGCGGCGGGCGGT
GGGCCGCGGGGGTGTCCTTGGATGATGCATCTAAAAGCGGTGACGCGGGCGAGCCCCCGGAGGTAGGGGG
GGCTCCGGACCCGCCGGGAGAGGGGGCAGGGGCACGTCGGCGCCGCGCGCGGGCAGGAGCTGGTGCTGCG
CGCGTAGGTTGCTGGCGAACGCGACGACGCGGCGGTTGATCTCCTGAATCTGGCGCCTCTGCGTGAAGAC
GACGGGCCCGGTGAGCTTGAACCTGAAAGAGAGTTCGACAGAATCAATTTCGGTGTCGTTGACGGCGGCC
TGGCGCAAAATCTCCTGCACGTCTCCTGAGTTGTCTTGATAGGCGATCTCGGCCATGAACTGCTCGATCT
CTTCCTCCTGGAGATCTCCGCGTCCGGCTCGCTCCACGGTGGCGGCGAGGTCGTTGGAAATGCGGGCCAT
GAGCTGCGAGAAGGCGTTGAGGCCTCCCTCGTTCCAGACGCGGCTGTAGACCACGCCCCCTTCGGCATCG
CGGGCGCGCATGACCACCTGCGCGAGATTGAGCTCCACGTGCCGGGCGAAGACGGCGTAGTTTCGCAGGC
GCTGAAAGAGGTAGTTGAGGGTGGTGGCGGTGTGTTCTGCCACGAAGAAGTACATAACCCAGCGTCGCAA
CGTGGATTCGTTGATATCCCCCAAGGCCTCAAGGCGCTCCATGGCCTCGTAGAAGTCCACGGCGAAGTTG
AAAAACTGGGAGTTGCGCGCCGACACGGTTAACTCCTCCTCCAGAAGACGGATGAGCTCGGCGACAGTGT
CGCGCACCTCGCGCTCAAAGGCTACAGGGGCCTCTTCTTCTTCTTCAATCTCCTCTTCCATAAGGGCCTC
CCCTTCTTCTTCTTCTGGCGGCGGTGGGGGAGGGGGGACACGGCGGCGACGACGGCGCACCGGGAGGCGG
TCGACAAAGCGCTCGATCATCTCCCCGCGGCGACGGCGCATGGTCTCGGTGACGGCGCGGCCGTTCTCGC
GGGGGCGCAGTTGGAAGACGCCGCCCGTCATGTCCCGGTTATGGGTTGGCGGGGGGCTGCCATGCGGCAG
GGATACGGCGCTAACGATGCATCTCAACAATTGTTGTGTAGGTACTCCGCCGCCGAGGGACCTGAGCGAG
TCCGCATCGACCGGATCGGAAAACCTCTCGAGAAAGGCGTCTAACCAGTCACAGTCGCAAGGTAGGCTGA
GCACCGTGGCGGGCGGCAGCGGGCGGCGGTCGGGGTTGTTTCTGGCGGAGGTGCTGCTGATGATGTAATT
AAAGTAGGCGGTCTTGAGACGGCGGATGGTCGACAGAAGCACCATGTCCTTGGGTCCGGCCTGCTGAATG
CGCAGGCGGTCGGCCATGCCCCAGGCTTCGTTTTGACATCGGCGCAGGTCTTTGTAGTAGTCTTGCATGA
GCCTTTCTACCGGCACTTCTTCTTCTCCTTCCTCTTGTCCTGCATCTCTTGCATCTATCGCTGCGGCGGC
GGCGGAGTTTGGCCGTAGGTGGCGCCCTCTTCCTCCCATGCGTGTGACCCCGAAGCCCCTCATCGGCTGA
AGCAGGGCTAGGTCGGCGACAACGCGCTCGGCTAATATGGCCTGCTGCACCTGCGTGAGGGTAGACTGGA
AGTCATCCATGTCCACAAAGCGGTGGTATGCGCCCGTGTTGATGGTGTAAGTGCAGTTGGCCATAACGGA
CCAGTTAACGGTCTGGTGACCCGGCTGCGAGAGCTCGGTGTACCTGAGACGCGAGTAAGCCCTCGAGTCA
AATACGTAGTCGTTGCAAGTCCGCACCAGGTACTGGTATCCCACCAAAAAGTGCGGCGGCGGCTGGCGGT
AGAGGGGCCAGCGTAGGGTGGCCGGGGCTCCGGGGGCGAGATCTTCCAACATAAGGCGATGATATCCGTA
GATGTACCTGGACATCCAGGTGATGCCGGCGGCGGTGGTGGAGGCGCGCGGAAAGTCGCGGACGCGGTTC
CAGATGTTGCGCAGCGGCAAAAAGTGCTCCATGGTCGGGACGCTCTGGCCGGTCAGGCGCGCGCAATCGT
TGACGCTCTAGACCGTGCAAAAGGAGAGCCTGTAAGCGGGCACTCTTCCGTGGTCTGGTGGATAAATTCG
CAAGGGTATCATGGCGGACGACCGGGGTTCGAGCCCCGTATCCGGCCGTCCGCCGTGATCCATGCGGTTA
CCGCCCGCGTGTCGAACCCAGGTGTGCGACGTCAGACAACGGGGGAGTGCTCCTTTTGGCTTCCTTCCAG
GCGCGGCGGCTGCTGCGCTAGCTTTTTTGGCCACTGGCCGCGCGCAGCGTAAGCGGTTAGGCTGGAAAGC
GAAAGCATTAAGTGGCTCGCTCCCTGTAGCCGGAGGGTTATTTTCCAAGGGTTGAGTCGCGGGACCCCCG
GTTCGAGTCTCGGACCGGCCGGACTGCGGCGAACGGGGGTTTGCCTCCCCGTCATGCAAGACCCCGCTTG
CAAATTCCTCCGGAAACAGGGACGAGCCCCTTTTTTGCTTTTCCCAGATGCATCCGGTGCTGCGGCAGAT
GCGCCCCCCTCCTCAGCAGCGGCAAGAGCAAGAGCAGCGGCAGACATGCAGGGCACCCTCCCCTCCTCCT
ACCGCGTCAGGAGGGGCGACATCCGCGGTTGACGCGGCAGCAGATGGTGATTACGAACCCCCGCGGCGCC
GGGCCCGGCACTACCTGGACTTGGAGGAGGGCGAGGGCCTGGCGCGGCTAGGAGCGCCCTCTCCTGAGCG
GCACCCAAGGGTGCAGCTGAAGCGTGATACGCGTGAGGCGTACGTGCCGCGGCAGAACCTGTTTCGCGAC
CGCGAGGGAGAGGAGCCCGAGGAGATGCGGGATCGAAAGTTCCACGCAGGGCGCGAGCTGCGGCATGGCC
TGAATCGCGAGCGGTTGCTGCGCGAGGAGGACTTTGAGCCCGACGCGCGAACCGGGATTAGTCCCGCGCG
CGCACACGTGGCGGCCGCCGACCTGGTAACCGCATACGAGCAGACGGTGAACCAGGAGATTAACTTTCAA
AAAAGCTTTAACAACCACGTGCGTACGCTTGTGGCGCGCGAGGAGGTGGCTATAGGACTGATGCATCTGT
GGGACTTTGTAAGCGCGCTGGAGCAAAACCCAAATAGCAAGCCGCTCATGGCGCAGCTGTTCCTTATAGT
GCAGCACAGCAGGGACAACGAGGCATTCAGGGATGCGCTGCTAAACATAGTAGAGCCCGAGGGCCGCTGG
CTGCTCGATTTGATAAACATCCTGCAGAGCATAGTGGTGCAGGAGCGCAGCTTGAGCCTGGCTGACAAGG
TGGCCGCCATCAACTATTCCATGCTTAGCCTGGGCAAGTTTTACGCCCGCAAGATATACCATACCCCTTA
CGTTCCCATAGACAAGGAGGTAAAGATCGAGGGGTTCTACATGCGCATGGCGCTGAAGGTGCTTACCTTG
AGCGACGACCTGGGCGTTTATCGCAACGAGCGCATCCACAAGGCCGTGAGCGTGAGCCGGCGGCGCGAGC
TCAGCGACCGCGAGCTGATGCACAGCCTGCAAAGGGCCCTGGCTGGCACGGGCAGCGGCGATAGAGAGGC
CGAGTCCTACTTTGACGCGGGCGCTGACCTGCGCTGGGCCCCAAGCCGACGCGCCCTGGAGGCAGCTGGG
GCCGGACCTGGGCTGGCGGTGGCACCCGCGCGCGCTGGCAACGTCGGCGGCGTGGAGGAATATGACGAGG
ACGATGAGTACGAGCCAGAGGACGGCGAGTACTAAGCGGTGATGTTTCTGATCAGATGATGCAAGACGCA
ACGGACCCGGCGGTGCGGGCGGCGCTGCAGAGCCAGCCGTCCGGCCTTAACTCCACGGACGACTGGCGCC
AGGTCATGGACCGCATCATGTCGCTGACTGCGCGCAATCCTGACGCGTTCCGGCAGCAGCCGCAGGCCAA
CCGGCTCTCCGCAATTCTGGAAGCGGTGGTCCCGGCGCGCGCAAACCCCACGCACGAGAAGGTGCTGGCG
ATCGTAAACGCGCTGGCCGAAAACAGGGCCATCCGGCCCGACGAGGCCGGCCTGGTCTACGACGCGCTGC
TTCAGCGCGTGGCTCGTTACAACAGCGGCAACGTGCAGACCAACCTGGACCGGCTGGTGGGGGATGTGCG
CGAGGCCGTGGCGCAGCGTGAGCGCGCGCAGCAGCAGGGCAACCTGGGCTCCATGGTTGCACTAAACGCC
TTCCTGAGTACACAGCCCGCCAACGTGCCGCGGGGACAGGAGGACTACACCAACTTTGTGAGCGCACTGC
GGCTAATGGTGACTGAGACACCGCAAAGTGAGGTGTACCAGTCTGGGCCAGACTATTTTTTCCAGACCAG
TAGACAAGGCCTGCAGACCGTAAACCTGAGCCAGGCTTTCAAAAACTTGCAGGGGCTGTGGGGGGTGCGG
GCTCCCACAGGCGACCGCGCGACCGTGTCTAGCTTGCTGACGCCCAACTCGCGCCTGTTGCTGCTGCTAA
TAGCGCCCTTCACGGACAGTGGCAGCGTGTCCCGGGACACATACCTAGGTCACTTGCTGACACTGTACCG
CGAGGCCATAGGTCAGGCGCATGTGGACGAGCATACTTTCCAGGAGATTACAAGTGTCAGCCGCGCGCTG
GGGCAGGAGGACACGGGCAGCCTGGAGGCAACCCTAAACTACCTGCTGACCAACCGGCGGCAGAAGATCC
CCTCGTTGCACAGTTTAAACAGCGAGGAGGAGCGCATTTTGCGCTACGTGCAGCAGAGCGTGAGCCTTAA
CCTGATGCGCGACGGGGTAACGCCCAGCGTGGCGCTGGACATGACCGCGCGCAACATGGAACCGGGCATG
TATGCCTCAAACCGGCCGTTTATCAACCGCCTAATGGACTACTTGCATCGCGCGGCCGCCGTGAACCCCG
AGTATTTCACCAATGCCATCTTGAACCCGCACTGGCTACCGCCCCCTGGTTTCTACACCGGGGGATTCGA
GGTGCCCGAGGGTAACGATGGATTCCTCTGGGACGACATAGACGACAGCGTGTTTTCCCCGCAACCGCAG
ACCCTGCTAGAGTTGCAACAGCGCGAGCAGGCAGAGGCGGCGCTGCGAAAGGAAAGCTTCCGCAGGCCAA
GCAGCTTGTCCGATCTAGGCGCTGCGGCCCCGCGGTCAGATGCTAGTAGCCCATTTCCAAGCTTGATAGG
GTCTCTTACCAGCACTCGCACCACCCGCCCGCGCCTGCTGGGCGAGGAGGAGTACCTAAACAACTCGCTG
CTGCAGCCGCAGCGCGAAAAAAACCTGCCTCCGGCATTTCCCAACAACGGGATAGAGAGCCTAGTGGACA
AGATGAGTAGATGGAAGACGTACGCGCAGGAGCACAGGGACGTGCCAGGCCCGCGCCCGCCCACCCGTCG
TCAAAGGCACGACCGTCAGCGGGGTCTGGTGTGGGAGGACGATGACTCGGCAGACGACAGCAGCGTCCTG
GATTTGGGAGGGAGTGGCAACCCGTTTGCGCACCTTCGCCCCAGGCTGGGGAGAATGTTTTAAAAAAAAA
AAAAGCATGATGCAAAATAAAAAACTCACCAAGGCCATGGCACCGAGCGTTGGTTTTCTTGTATTCCCCT
TAGTATGCGGCGCGCGGCGATGTATGAGGAAGGTCCTCCTCCCTCCTACGAGAGTGTGGTGAGCGCGGCG
CCAGTGGCGGCGGCGCTGGGTTCTCCCTTCGATGCTCCCCTGGACCCGCCGTTTGTGCCTCCGCGGTACC
TGCGGCCTACCGGGGGGAGAAACAGCATCCGTTACTCTGAGTTGGCACCCCTATTCGACACCACCCGTGT
GTACCTGGTGGACAACAAGTCAACGGATGTGGCATCCCTGAACTACCAGAACGACCACAGCAACTTTCTG
ACCACGGTCATTCAAAACAATGACTACAGCCCGGGGGAGGCAAGCACACAGACCATCAATCTTGACGACC
GGTCGCACTGGGGCGGCGACCTGAAAACCATCCTGCATACCAACATGCCAAATGTGAACGAGTTCATGTT
TACCAATAAGTTTAAGGCGCGGGTGATGGTGTCGCGCTTGCCTACTAAGGACAATCAGGTGGAGCTGAAA
TACGAGTGGGTGGAGTTCACGCTGCCCGAGGGCAACTACTCCGAGACCATGACCATAGACCTTATGAACA
ACGCGATCGTGGAGCACTACTTGAAAGTGGGCAGACAGAACGGGGTTCTGGAAAGCGACATCGGGGTAAA
GTTTGACACCCGCAACTTCAGACTGGGGTTTGACCCCGTCACTGGTCTTGTCATGCCTGGGGTATATACA
AACGAAGCCTTCCATCCAGACATCATTTTGCTGCCAGGATGCGGGGTGGACTTCACCCACAGCCGCCTGA
GCAACTTGTTGGGCATCCGCAAGCGGCAACCCTTCCAGGAGGGCTTTAGGATCACCTACGATGATCTGGA
GGGTGGTAACATTCCCGCACTGTTGGATGTGGACGCCTACCAGGCGAGCTTGAAAGATGACACCGAACAG
GGCGGGGGTGGCGCAGGCGGCAGCAACAGCAGTGGCAGCGGCGCGGAAGAGAACTCCAACGCGGCAGCCG
CGGCAATGCAGCCGGTGGAGGACATGAACGATCATGCCATTCGCGGCGACACCTTTGCCACACGGGCTGA
GGAGAAGCGCGCTGAGGCCGAAGCAGCGGCCGAAGCTGCCGCCCCCGCTGCGCAACCCGAGGTCGAGAAG
CCTCAGAAGAAACCGGTGATCAAACCCCTGACAGAGGACAGCAAGAAACGCAGTTACAACCTAATAAGCA
ATGACAGCACCTTCACCCAGTACCGCAGCTGGTACCTTGCATACAACTACGGCGACCCTCAGACCGGAAT
CCGCTCATGGACCCTGCTTTGCACTCCTGACGTAACCTGCGGCTCGGAGCAGGTCTACTGGTCGTTGCCA
GACATGATGCAAGACCCCGTGACCTTCCGCTCCACGCGCCAGATCAGCAACTTTCCGGTGGTGGGCGCCG
AGCTGTTGCCCGTGCACTCCAAGAGCTTCTACAACGACCAGGCCGTCTACTCCCAACTCATCCGCCAGTT
TACCTCTCTGACCCACGTGTTCAATCGCTTTCCCGAGAACCAGATTTTGGCGCGCCCGCCAGCCCCCACC
ATCACCACCGTCAGTGAAAACGTTCCTGCTCTCACAGATCACGGGACGCTACCGCTGCGCAACAGCATCG
GAGGAGTCCAGCGAGTGACCATTACTGACGCCAGACGCCGCACCTGCCCCTACGTTTACAAGGCCCTGGG
CATAGTCTCGCCGCGCGTCCTATCGAGCCGCACTTTTTGAGCAAGCATGTCCATCCTTATATCGCCCAGC
AATAACACAGGCTGGGGCCTGCGCTTCCCAAGCAAGATGTTTGGCGGGGCCAAGAAGCGCTCCGACCAAC
ACCCAGTGCGCGTGCGCGGGCACTACCGCGCGCCCTGGGGCGCGCACAAACGCGGCCGCACTGGGCGCAC
CACCGTCGATGACGCCATCGACGCGGTGGTGGAGGAGGCGCGCAACTACACGCCCACGCCGCCACCAGTG
TCCACAGTGGACGCGGCCATTCAGACCGTGGTGCGCGGAGCCCGGCGCTATGCTAAAATGAAGAGACGGC
GGAGGCGCGTAGCACGTCGCCACCGCCGCCGACCCGGCACTGCCGCCCAACGCGCGGCGGCGGCCCTGCT
TAACCGCGCACGTCGCACCGGCCGACGGGCGGCCATGCGGGCCGCTCGAAGGCTGGCCGCGGGTATTGTC
ACTGTGCCCCCCAGGTCCAGGCGACGAGCGGCCGCCGCAGCAGCCGCGGCCATTAGTGCTATGACTCAGG
GTCGCAGGGGCAACGTGTATTGGGTGCGCGACTCGGTTAGCGGCCTGCGCGTGCCCGTGCGCACCCGCCC
CCCGCGCAACTAGATTGCAAGAAAAAACTACTTAGACTCGTACTGTTGTATGTATCCAGCGGCGGCGGCG
CGCAACGAAGCTATGTCCAAGCGCAAAATCAAAGAAGAGATGCTCCAGGTCATCGCGCCGGAGATCTATG
GCCCCCCGAAGAAGGAAGAGCAGGATTACAAGCCCCGAAAGCTAAAGCGGGTCAAAAAGAAAAAGAAAGA
TGATGATGATGAACTTGACGACGAGGTGGAACTGCTGCACGCTACCGCGCCCAGGCGACGGGTACAGTGG
AAAGGTCGACGCGTAAAACGTGTTTTGCGACCCGGCACCACCGTAGTCTTTACGCCCGGTGAGCGCTCCA
CCCGCACCTACAAGCGCGTGTATGATGAGGTGTACGGCGACGAGGACCTGCTTGAGCAGGCCAACGAGCG
CCTCGGGGAGTTTGCCTACGGAAAGCGGCATAAGGACATGCTGGCGTTGCCGCTGGACGAGGGCAACCCA
ACACCTAGCCTAAAGCCCGTAACACTGCAGCAGGTGCTGCCCGCGCTTGCACCGTCCGAAGAAAAGCGCG
GCCTAAAGCGCGAGTCTGGTGACTTGGCACCCACCGTGCAGCTGATGGTACCCAAGCGCCAGCGACTGGA
AGATGTCTTGGAAAAAATGACCGTGGAACCTGGGCTGGAGCCCGAGGTCCGCGTGCGGCCAATCAAGCAG
GTGGCGCCGGGACTGGGCGTGCAGACCGTGGACGTTCAGATACCCACTACCAGTAGCACCAGTATTGCCA
CCGCCACAGAGGGCATGGAGACACAAACGTCCCCGGTTGCCTCAGCGGTGGCGGATGCCGCGGTGCAGGC
GGTCGCTGCGGCCGCGTCCAAGACCTCTACGGAGGTGCAAACGGACCCGTGGATGTTTCGCGTTTCAGCC
CCCCGGCGCCCGCGCCGTTCGAGGAAGTACGGCGCCGCCAGCGCGCTACTGCCCGAATATGCCCTACATC
CTTCCATTGCGCCTACCCCCGGCTATCGTGGCTACACCTACCGCCCCAGAAGACGAGCAACTACCCGACG
CCGAACCACCACTGGAACCCGCCGCCGCCGTCGCCGTCGCCAGCCCGTGCTGGCCCCGATTTCCGTGCGC
AGGGTGGCTCGCGAAGGAGGCAGGACCCTGGTGCTGCCAACAGCGCGCTACCACCCCAGCATCGTTTAAA
AGCCGGTCTTTGTGGTTCTTGCAGATATGGCCCTCACCTGCCGCCTCCGTTTCCCGGTGCCGGGATTCCG
AGGAAGAATGCACCGTAGGAGGGGCATGGCCGGCCACGGCCTGACGGGCGGCATGCGTCGTGCGCACCAC
CGGCGGCGGCGCGCGTCGCACCGTCGCATGCGCGGCGGTATCCTGCCCCTCCTTATTCCACTGATCGCCG
CGGCGATTGGCGCCGTGCCCGGAATTGCATCCGTGGCCTTGCAGGCGCAGAGACACTGATTAAAAACAAG
TTGCATGTGGAAAAATCAAAATAAAAAGTCTGGACTCTCACGCTCGCTTGGTCCTGTAACTATTTTGTAG
AATGGAAGACATCAACTTTGCGTCTCTGGCCCCGCGACACGGCTCGCGCCCGTTCATGGGAAACTGGCAA
GATATCGGCACCAGCAATATGAGCGGTGGCGCCTTCAGCTGGGGCTCGCTGTGGAGCGGCATTAAAAATT
TCGGTTCCACCGTTAAGAACTATGGCAGCAAGGCCTGGAACAGCAGCACAGGCCAGATGCTGAGGGATAA
GTTGAAAGAGCAAAATTTCCAACAAAAGGTGGTAGATGGCCTGGCCTCTGGCATTAGCGGGGTGGTGGAC
CTGGCCAACCAGGCAGTGCAAAATAAGATTAACAGTAAGCTTGATCCCCGCCCTCCCGTAGAGGAGCCTC
CACCGGCCGTGGAGACAGTGTCTCCAGAGGGGCGTGGCGAAAAGCGTCCGCGCCCCGACAGGGAAGAAAC
TCTGGTGACGCAAATAGACGAGCCTCCCTCGTACGAGGAGGCACTAAAGCAAGGCCTGCCCACCACCCGT
CCCATCGCGCCCATGGCTACCGGAGTGCTGGGCCAGCACACACCCGTAACGCTGGACCTGCCTCCCCCCG
CCGACACCCAGCAGAAACCTGTGCTGCCAGGCCCGACCGCCGTTGTTGTAACCCGTCCTAGCCGCGCGTC
CCTGCGCCGCGCCGCCAGCGGTCCGCGATCGTTGCGGCCCGTAGCCAGTGGCAACTGGCAAAGCACACTG
AACAGCATCGTGGGTCTGGGGGTGCAATCCCTGAAGCGCCGACGATGCTTCTGATAGCTAACGTGTCGTA
TGTGTGTCATGTATGCGTCCATGTCGCCGCCAGAGGAGCTGCTGAGCCGCCGCGCGCCCGCTTTCCAAGA
TGGCTACCCCTTCGATGATGCCGCAGTGGTCTTACATGCACATCTCGGGCCAGGACGCCTCGGAGTACCT
GAGCCCCGGGCTGGTGCAGTTTGCCCGCGCCACCGAGACGTACTTCAGCCTGAATAACAAGTTTAGAAAC
CCCACGGTGGCGCCTACGCACGACGTGACCACAGACCGGTCCCAGCGTTTGACGCTGCGGTTCATCCCTG
TGGACCGTGAGGATACTGCGTACTCGTACAAGGCGCGGTTCACCCTAGCTGTGGGTGATAACCGTGTGCT
GGACATGGCTTCCACGTACTTTGACATCCGCGGCGTGCTGGACAGGGGCCCTACTTTTAAGCCCTACTCT
GGCACTGCCTACAACGCCCTGGCTCCCAAGGGTGCCCCAAATCCTTGCGAATGGGATGAAGCTGCTACTG
CTCTTGAAATAAACCTAGAAGAAGAGGACGATGACAACGAAGACGAAGTAGACGAGCAAGCTGAGCAGCA
AAAAACTCACGTATTTGGGCAGGCGCCTTATTCTGGTATAAATATTACAAAGGAGGGTATTCAAATAGGT
GTCGAAGGTCAAACACCTAAATATGCCGATAAAACATTTCAACCTGAACCTCAAATAGGAGAATCTCAGT
GGTACGAAACAGAAATTAATCATGCAGCTGGGAGAGTCCTAAAAAAGACTACCCCAATGAAACCATGTTA
CGGTTCATATGCAAAACCCACAAATGAAAATGGAGGGCAAGGCATTCTTGTAAAGCAACAAAATGGAAAG
CTAGAAAGTCAAGTGGAAATGCAATTTTTCTCAACTACTGAGGCAGCCGCAGGCAATGGTGATAACTTGA
CTCCTAAAGTGGTATTGTACAGTGAAGATGTAGATATAGAAACCCCAGACACTCATATTTCTTACATGCC
CACTATTAAGGAAGGTAACTCACGAGAACTAATGGGCCAACAATCTATGCCCAACAGGCCTAATTACATT
GCTTTTAGGGACAATTTTATTGGTCTAATGTATTACAACAGCACGGGTAATATGGGTGTTCTGGCGGGCC
AAGCATCGCAGTTGAATGCTGTTGTAGATTTGCAAGACAGAAACACAGAGCTTTCATACCAGCTTTTGCT
TGATTCCATTGGTGATAGAACCAGGTACTTTTCTATGTGGAATCAGGCTGTTGACAGCTATGATCCAGAT
GTTAGAATTATTGAAAATCATGGAACTGAAGATGAACTTCCAAATTACTGCTTTCCACTGGGAGGTGTGA
TTAATACAGAGACTCTTACCAAGGTAAAACCTAAAACAGGTCAGGAAAATGGATGGGAAAAAGATGCTAC
AGAATTTTCAGATAAAAATGAAATAAGAGTTGGAAATAATTTTGCCATGGAAATCAATCTAAATGCCAAC
CTGTGGAGAAATTTCCTGTACTCCAACATAGCGCTGTATTTGCCCGACAAGCTAAAGTACAGTCCTTCCA
ACGTAAAAATTTCTGATAACCCAAACACCTACGACTACATGAACAAGCGAGTGGTGGCTCCCGGGCTAGT
GGACTGCTACATTAACCTTGGAGCACGCTGGTCCCTTGACTATATGGACAACGTCAACCCATTTAACCAC
CACCGCAATGCTGGCCTGCGCTACCGCTCAATGTTGCTGGGCAATGGTCGCTATGTGCCCTTCCACATCC
AGGTGCCTCAGAAGTTCTTTGCCATTAAAAACCTCCTTCTCCTGCCGGGCTCATACACCTACGAGTGGAA
CTTCAGGAAGGATGTTAACATGGTTCTGCAGAGCTCCCTAGGAAATGACCTAAGGGTTGACGGAGCCAGC
ATTAAGTTTGATAGCATTTGCCTTTACGCCACCTTCTTCCCCATGGCCCACAACACCGCCTCCACGCTTG
AGGCCATGCTTAGAAACGACACCAACGACCAGTCCTTTAACGACTATCTC
[453 nt withheld, positions 24271-24723]
CAGCCCATGAGCCGTCAGGTGGTGGATGATACTAAATACAAGGACTACCAACAGGTGGGCATCCTACACC
AACACAACAACTCTGGATTTGTTGGCTACCTTGCCCCCACCATGCGCGAAGGACAGGCCTACCCTGCTAA
CTTCCCCTATCCGCTTATAGGCAAGACCGCAGTTGACAGCATTACCCAGAAAAAGTTTCTTTGCGATCGC
ACCCTTTGGCGCATCCCATTCTCCAGTAACTTTATGTCCATGGGCGCACTCACAGACCTGGGCCAAAACC
TTCTCTACGCCAACTCCGCCCACGCGCTAGACATGACTTTTGAGGTGGATCCCATGGACGAGCCCACCCT
TCTTTATGTTTTGTTTGAAGTCTTTGACGTGGTCCGTGTGCACCAGCCGCACCGCGGCGTCATCGAAACC
GTGTACCTGCGCACGCCCTTCTCGGCCGGCAACGCCACAACATAAAGAAGCAAGCAACATCAACAACAGC
TGCCGCCATGGGCTCCAGTGAGCAGGAACTGAAAGCCATTGTCAAAGATCTTGGTTGTGGGCCATATTTT
TTGGGCACCTATGACAAGCGCTTTCCAGGCTTTGTTTCTCCACACAAGCTCGCCTGCGCCATAGTCAATA
CGGCCGGTCGCGAGACTGGGGGCGTACACTGGATGGCCTTTGCCTGGAACCCGCACTCAAAAACATGCTA
CCTCTTTGAGCCCTTTGGCTTTTCTGACCAGCGACTCAAGCAGGTTTACCAGTTTGAGTACGAGTCACTC
CTGCGCCGTAGCGCCATTGCTTCTTCCCCCGACCGCTGTATAACGCTGGAAAAGTCCACCCAAAGCGTAC
AGGGGCCCAACTCGGCCGCCTGTGGACTATTCTGCTGCATGTTTCTCCACGCCTTTGCCAACTGGCCCCA
AACTCCCATGGATCACAACCCCACCATGAACCTTATTACCGGGGTACCCAACTCCATGCTCAACAGTCCC
CAGGTACAGCCCACCCTGCGTCGCAACCAGGAACAGCTCTACAGCTTCCTGGAGCGCCACTCGCCCTACT
TCCGCAGCCACAGTGCGCAGATTAGGAGCGCCACTTCTTTTTGTCACTTGAAAAACATGTAAAAATAATG
TACTAGAGACACTTTCAATAAAGGCAAATGCTTTTATTTGTACACTCTCGGGTGATTATTTACCCCCACC
CTTGCCGTCTGCGCCGTTTAAAAATCAAAGGGGTTCTGCCGCGCATCGCTATGCGCCACTGGCAGGGACA
CGTTGCGATACTGGTGTTTAGTGCTCCACTTAAACTCAGGCACAACCATCCGCGGCAGCTCGGTGAAGTT
TTCACTCCACAGGCTGCGCACCATCACCAACGCGTTTAGCAGGTCGGGCGCCGATATCTTGAAGTCGCAG
TTGGGGCCTCCGCCCTGCGCGCGCGAGTTGCGATACACAGGGTTGCAGCACTGGAACACTATCAGCGCCG
GGTGGTGCACGCTGGCCAGCACGCTCTTGTCGGAGATCAGATCCGCGTCCAGGTCCTCCGCGTTGCTCAG
GGCGAACGGAGTCAACTTTGGTAGCTGCCTTCCCAAAAAGGGCGCGTGCCCAGGCTTTGAGTTGCACTCG
CACCGTAGTGGCATCAAAAGGTGACCGTGCCCGGTCTGGGCGTTAGGATACAGCGCCTGCATAAAAGCCT
TGATCTGCTTAAAAGCCACCTGAGCCTTTGCGCCTTCAGAGAAGAACATGCCGCAAGACTTGCCGGAAAA
CTGATTGGCCGGACAGGCCGCGTCGTGCACGCAGCACCTTGCGTCGGTGTTGGAGATCTGCACCACATTT
CGGCCCCACCGGTTCTTCACGATCTTGGCCTTGCTAGACTGCTCCTTCAGCGCGCGCTGCCCGTTTTCGC
TCGTCACATCCATTTCAATCACGTGCTCCTTATTTATCATAATGCTTCCGTGTAGACACTTAAGCTCGCC
TTCGATCTCAGCGCAGCGGTGCAGCCACAACGCGCAGCCCGTGGGCTCGTGATGCTTGTAGGTCACCTCT
GCAAACGACTGCAGGTACGCCTGCAGGAATCGCCCCATCATCGTCACAAAGGTCTTGTTGCTGGTGAAGG
TCAGCTGCAACCCGCGGTGCTCCTCGTTCAGCCAGGTCTTGCATACGGCCGCCAGAGCTTCCACTTGGTC
AGGCAGTAGTTTGAAGTTCGCCTTTAGATCGTTATCCACGTGGTACTTGTCCATCAGCGCGCGCGCAGCC
TCCATGCCCTTCTCCCACGCAGACACGATCGGCACACTCAGCGGGTTCATCACCGTAATTTCACTTTCCG
CTTCGCTGGGCTCTTCCTCTTCCTCTTGCGTCCGCATACCACGCGCCACTGGGTCGTCTTCATTCAGCCG
CCGCACTGTGCGCTTACCTCCTTTGCCATGCTTGATTAGCACCGGTGGGTTGCTGAAACCCACCATTTGT
AGCGCCACATCTTCTCTTTCTTCCTCGCTGTCCACGATTACCTCTGGTGATGGCGGGCGCTCGGGCTTGG
GAGAAGGGCGCTTCTTTTTCTTCTTGGGCGCAATGGCCAAATCCGCCGCCGAGGTCGATGGCCGCGGGCT
GGGTGTGCGCGGCACCAGCGCGTCTTGTGATGAGTCTTCCTCGTCCTCGGACTCGATACGCCGCCTCATC
CGCTTTTTTGGGGGCGCCCGGGGAGGCGGCGGCGACGGGGACGGGGACGACACGTCCTCCATGGTTGGGG
GACGTCGCGCCGCACCGCGTCCGCGCTCGGGGGTGGTTTCGCGCTGCTCCTCTTCCCGACTGGCCATTTC
CTTCTCCTATAGGCAGAAAAAGATCATGGAGTCAGTCGAGAAGAAGGACAGCCTAACCGCCCCCTCTGAG
TTCGCCACCACCGCCTCCACCGATGCCGCCAACGCGCCTACCACCTTCCCCGTCGAGGCACCCCCGCTTG
AGGAGGAGGAAGTGATTATCGAGCAGGACCCAGGTTTTGTAAGCGAAGACGACGAGGACCGCTCAGTACC
AACAGAGGATAAAAAGCAAGACCAGGACAACGCAGAGGCAAACGAGGAACAAGTCGGGCGGGGGGACGAA
AGGCATGGCGACTACCTAGATGTGGGAGACGACGTGCTGTTGAAGCATCTGCAGCGCCAGTGCGCCATTA
TCTGCGACGCGTTGCAAGAGCGCAGCGATGTGCCCCTCGCCATAGCGGATGTCAGCCTTGCCTACGAACG
CCACCTATTCTCACCGCGCGTACCCCCCAAACGCCAAGAAAACGGCACATGCGAGCCCAACCCGCGCCTC
AACTTCTACCCCGTATTTGCCGTGCCAGAGGTGCTTGCCACCTATCACATCTTTTTCCAAAACTGCAAGA
TACCCCTATCCTGCCGTGCCAACCGCAGCCGAGCGGACAAGCAGCTGGCCTTGCGGCAGGGCGCTGTCAT
ACCTGATATCGCCTCGCTCAACGAAGTGCCAAAAATCTTTGAGGGTCTTGGACGCGACGAGAAGCGCGCG
GCAAACGCTCTGCAACAGGAAAACAGCGAAAATGAAAGTCACTCTGGAGTGTTGGTGGAACTCGAGGGTG
ACAACGCGCGCCTAGCCGTACTAAAACGCAGCATCGAGGTCACCCACTTTGCCTACCCGGCACTTAACCT
ACCCCCCAAGGTCATGAGCACAGTCATGAGTGAGCTGATCGTGCGCCGTGCGCAGCCCCTGGAGAGGGAT
GCAAATTTGCAAGAACAAACAGAGGAGGGCCTACCCGCAGTTGGCGACGAGCAGCTAGCGCGCTGGCTTC
AAACGCGCGAGCCTGCCGACTTGGAGGAGCGACGCAAACTAATGATGGCCGCAGTGCTCGTTACCGTGGA
GCTTGAGTGCATGCAGCGGTTCTTTGCTGACCCGGAGATGCAGCGCAAGCTAGAGGAAACATTGCACTAC
ACCTTTCGACAGGGCTACGTACGCCAGGCCTGCAAGATCTCCAACGTGGAGCTCTGCAACCTGGTCTCCT
ACCTTGGAATTTTGCACGAAAACCGCCTTGGGCAAAACGTGCTTCATTCCACGCTCAAGGGCGAGGCGCG
CCGCGACTACGTCCGCGACTGCGTTTACTTATTTCTATGCTACACCTGGCAGACGGCCATGGGCGTTTGG
CAGCAGTGCTTGGAGGAGTGCAACCTCAAGGAGCTGCAGAAACTGCTAAAGCAAAACTTGAAGGACCTAT
GGACGGCCTTCAACGAGCGCTCCGTGGCCGCGCACCTGGCGGACATCATTTTCCCCGAACGCCTGCTTAA
AACCCTGCAACAGGGTCTGCCAGACTTCACCAGTCAAAGCATGTTGCAGAACTTTAGGAACTTTATCCTA
GAGCGCTCAGGAATCTTGCCCGCCACCTGCTGTGCACTTCCTAGCGACTTTGTGCCCATTAAGTACCGCG
AATGCCCTCCGCCGCTTTGGGGCCACTGCTACCTTCTGCAGCTAGCCAACTACCTTGCCTACCACTCTGA
CATAATGGAAGACGTGAGCGGTGACGGTCTACTGGAGTGTCACTGTCGCTGCAACCTATGCACCCCGCAC
CGCTCCCTGGTTTGCAATTCGCAGCTGCTTAACGAAAGTCAAATTATCGGTACCTTTGAGCTGCAGGGTC
CCTCGCCTGACGAAAAGTCCGCGGCTCCGGGGTTGAAACTCACTCCGGGGCTGTGGACGTCGGCTTACCT
TCGCAAATTTGTACCTGAGGACTACCACGCCCACGAGATTAGGTTCTACGAAGACCAATCCCGCCCGCCT
AATGCGGAGCTTACCGCCTGCGTCATTACCCAGGGCCACATTCTTGGCCAATTGCAAGCCATCAACAAAG
CCCGCCAAGAGTTTCTGCTACGAAAGGGACGGGGGGTTTACTTGGACCCCCAGTCCGGCGAGGAGCTCAA
CCCAATCCCCCCGCCGCCGCAGCCCTATCAGCAGCAGCCGCGGGCCCTTGCTTCCCAGGATGGCACCCAA
AAAGAAGCTGCAGCTGCCGCCGCCACCCACGGACGAGGAGGAATACTGGGACAGTCAGGCAGAGGAGGTT
TTGGACGAGGAGGAGGAGGACATGATGGAAGACTGGGAGAGCCTAGACGAGGAAGCTTCCGAGGTCGAAG
AGGTGTCAGACGAAACACCGTCACCCTCGGTCGCATTCCCCTCGCCGGCGCCCCAGAAATCGGCAACCGG
TTCCAGCATGGCTACAACCTCCGCTCCTCAGGCGCCGCCGGCACTGCCCGTTCGCCGACCCAACCGTAGA
TGGGACACCACTGGAACCAGGGCCGGTAAGTCCAAGCAGCCGCCGCCGTTAGCCCAAGAGCAACAACAGC
GCCAAGGCTACCGCTCATGGCGCGGGCACAAGAACGCCATAGTTGCTTGCTTGCAAGACTGTGGGGGCAA
CATCTCCTTCGCCCGCCGCTTTCTTCTCTACCATCACGGCGTGGCCTTCCCCCGTAACATCCTGCATTAC
TACCGTCATCTCTACAGCCCATACTGCACCGGCGGCAGCGGCAGCAACAGCAGCGGCCACACAGAAGCAA
AGGCGACCGGATAGCAAGACTCTGACAAAGCCCAAGAAATCCACAGCGGCGGCAGCAGCAGGAGGAGGAG
CGCTGCGTCTGGCGCCCAACGAACCCGTATCGACCCGCGAGCTTAGAAACAGGATTTTTCCCACTCTGTA
TGCTATATTTCAACAGAGCAGGGGCCAAGAACAAGAGCTGAAAATAAAAAACAGGTCTCTGCGATCCCTC
ACCCGCAGCTGCCTGTATCACAAAAGCGAAGATCAGCTTCGGCGCACGCTGGAAGACGCGGAGGCTCTCT
TCAGTAAATACTGCGCGCTGACTCTTAAGGACTAGTTTCGCGCCCTTTCTCAAATTTAAGCGCGAAAACT
ACGTCATCTCCAGCGGCCACACCCGGCGCCAGCACCTGTTGTCAGCGCCATTATGAGCAAGGAAATTCCC
ACGCCCTACATGTGGAGTTACCAGCCACAAATGGGACTTGCGGCTGGAGCTGCCCAAGACTACTCAACCC
GAATAAACTACATGAGCGCGGGACCCCACATGATATCCCGGGTCAACGGAATACGCGCCCACCGAAACCG
AATTCTCCTGGAACAGGCGGCTATTACCACCACACCTCGTAATAACCTTAATCCCCGTAGTTGGCCCGCT
GCCCTGGTGTACCAGGAAAGTCCCGCTCCCACCACTGTGGTACTTCCCAGAGACGCCCAGGCCGAAGTTC
AGATGACTAACTCAGGGGCGCAGCTTGCGGGCGGCTTTCGTCACAGGGTGCGGTCGCCCGGGCAGGGTAT
AACTCACCTGACAATCAGAGGGCGAGGTATTCAGCTCAACGACGAGTCGGTGAGCTCCTCGCTTGGTCTC
CGTCCGGACGGGACATTTCAGATCGGCGGCGCCGGCCGCTCTTCATTCACGCCTCGTCAGGCAATCCTAA
CTCTGCAGACCTCGTCCTCTGAGCCGCGCTCTGGAGGCATTGGAACTCTGCAATTTATTGAGGAGTTTGT
GCCATCGGTCTACTTTAACCCCTTCTCGGGACCTCCCGGCCACTATCCGGATCAATTTATTCCTAACTTT
GACGCGGTAAAGGACTCGGCGGACGGCTACGACTGAATGTTAAGTGGAGAGGCAGAGCAACTGCGCCTGA
AACACCTGGTCCACTGTCGCCGCCACAAGTGCTTTGCCCGCGACTCCGGTGAGTTTTGCTACTTTGAATT
GCCCGAGGATCATATCGAGGGCCCGGCGCACGGCGTCCGGCTTACCGCCCAGGGAGAGCTTGCCCGTAGC
CTGATTCGGGAGTTTACCCAGCGCCCCCTGCTAGTTGAGCGGGACAGGGGACCCTGTGTTCTCACTGTGA
TTTGCAACTGTCCTAACCCTGGATTACATCAAGATCTTTGTTGCCATCTCTGTGCTGAGTATAATAAATA
CAGAAATTAAAATATACTGGGGCTCCTATCGCCATCCTGTAAACGCCACCGTCTTCACCCGCCCAAGCAA
ACCAAGGCGAACCTTACCTGGTACTTTTAACATCTCTCCCTCTGTGATTTACAACAGTTTCAACCCAGAC
GGAGTGAGTCTACGAGAGAACCTCTCCGAGCTCAGCTACTCCATCAGAAAAAACACCACCCTCCTTACCT
GCCGGGAACGTACGAGTGCGTCACCGGCCGCTGCACCACACCTACCGCCTGACCGTAAACCAGACTTTTT
CCGGACAGACCTCAATAACTCTGTTTACCAGAACAGGAGGTGAGCTTAGAAAACCCTTAGGGTATTAGGC
CAAAGGCGCAGCTACTGTGGGGTTTATGAACAATTCAAGCAACTCTACGGGCTATTCTAATTCAGGTTTC
TCTAGAAATGGACGGAATTATTACAGAGCAGCGCCTGCTAGAAAGACGCAGGGCAGCGGCCGAGCAACAG
CGCATGAATCAAGAGCTCCAAGACATGGTTAACTTGCACCAGTGCAAAAGGGGTATCTTTTGTCTGGTAA
AGCAGGCCAAAGTCACCTACGACAGTAATACCACCGGACACCGCCTTAGCTACAAGTTGCCAACCAAGCG
TCAGAAATTGGTGGTCATGGTGGGAGAAAAGCCCATTACCATAACTCAGCACTCGGTAGAAACCGAAGGC
TGCATTCACTCACCTTGTCAAGGACCTGAGGATCTCTGCACCCTTATTAAGACCCTGTGCGGTCTCAAAG
ATCTTATTCCCTTTAACTAATAAAAAAAAATAATAAAGCATCACTTACTTAAAATCAGTTAGCAAATTTC
TGTCCAGTTTATTCAGCAGCACCTCCTTGCCCTCCTCCCAGCTCTGGTATTGCAGCTTCCTCCTGGCTGC
AAACTTTCTCCACAATCTAAATGGAATGTCAGTTTCCTCCTGTTCCTGTCCATCCGCACCCACTATCTTC
ATGTTGTTGCAGATGAAGCGCGCAAGACCGTCTGAAGATACCTTCAACCCCGTGTATCCATATGACACGG
AAACCGGTCCTCCAACTGTGCCTTTTCTTACTCCTCCCTTTGTATCCCCCAATGGGTTTCAAGAGAGTCC
CCCTGGGGTACTCTCTTTGCGCCTATCCGAACCTCTAGTTACCTCCAATGGCATGCTTGCGCTCAAAATG
GGCAACGGCCTCTCTCTGGACGAGGCCGGCAACCTTACCTCCCAAAATGTAACCACTGTGAGCCCACCTC
TCAAAAAAACCAAGTCAAACATAAACCTGGAAATATCTGCACCCCTCACAGTTACCTCAGAAGCCCTAAC
TGTGGCTGCCGCCGCACCTCTAATGGTCGCGGGCAACACACTCACCATGCAATCACAGGCCCCGCTAACC
GTGCACGACTCCAAACTTAGCATTGCCACCCAAGGACCCCTCACAGTGTCAGAAGGAAAGCTAGCCCTGC
AAACATCAGGCCCCCTCACCACCACCGATAGCAGTACCCTTACTATCACTGCCTCACCCCCTCTAACTAC
TGCCACTGGTAGCTTGGGCATTGACTTGAAAGAGCCCATTTATACACAAAATGGAAAACTAGGACTAAAG
TACGGGGCTCCTTTGCATGTAACAGACGACCTAAACACTTTGACCGTAGCAACTGGTCCAGGTGTGACTA
TTAATAATACTTCCTTGCAAACTAAAGTTACTGGAGCCTTGGGTTTTGATTCACAAGGCAATATGCAACT
TAATGTAGCAGGAGGACTAAGGATTGATTCTCAAAACAGACGCCTTATACTTGATGTTAGTTATCCGTTT
GATGCTCAAAACCAACTAAATCTAAGACTAGGACAGGGCCCTCTTTTTATAAACTCAGCCCACAACTTGG
ATATTAACTACAACAAAGGCCTTTACTTGTTTACAGCTTCAAACAATTCCAAAAAGCTTGAGGTTAACCT
AAGCACTGCCAAGGGGTTGATGTTTGACGCTACAGCCATAGCCATTAATGCAGGAGATGGGCTTGAATTT
GGTTCACCTAATGCACCAAACACAAATCCCCTCAAAACAAAAATTGGCCATGGCCTAGAATTTGATTCAA
ACAAGGCTATGGTTCCTAAACTAGGAACTGGCCTTAGTTTTGACAGCACAGGTGCCATTACAGTAGGAAA
CAAAAATAATGATAAGCTAACTTTGTGGACCACACCAGCTCCATCTCCTAACTGTAGACTAAATGCAGAG
AAAGATGCTAAACTCACTTTGGTCTTAACAAAATGTGGCAGTCAAATACTTGCTACAGTTTCAGTTTTGG
CTGTTAAAGGCAGTTTGGCTCCAATATCTGGAACAGTTCAAAGTGCTCATCTTATTATAAGATTTGACGA
AAATGGAGTGCTACTAAACAATTCCTTCCTGGACCCAGAATATTGGAACTTTAGAAATGGAGATCTTACT
GAAGGCACAGCCTATACAAACGCTGTTGGATTTATGCCTAACCTATCAGCTTATCCAAAATCTCACGGTA
AAACTGCCAAAAGTAACATTGTCAGTCAAGTTTACTTAAACGGAGACAAAACTAAACCTGTAACACTAAC
CATTACACTAAACGGTACACAGGAAACAGGAGACACAACTCCAAGTGCATACTCTATGTCATTTTCATGG
GACTGGTCTGGCCACAACTACATTAATGAAATATTTGCCACATCCTCTTACACTTTTTCATACATTGCCC
AAGAATAAAGAATCGTTTGTGTTATGTTTCAACGTGTTTATTTTTCAATTGCAGAAAATTTCGAATCATT
TTTCATTCAGTAGTATAGCCCCACCACCACATAGCTTATACAGATCACCGTACCTTAATCAAACTCACAG
AACCCTAGTATTCAACCTGCCACCTCCCTCCCAACACACAGAGTACACAGTCCTTTCTCCCCGGCTGGCC
TTAAAAAGCATCATATCATGGGTAACAGACATATTCTTAGGTGTTATATTCCACACGGTTTCCTGTCGAG
CCAAACGCTCATCAGTGATATTAATAAACTCCCCGGGCAGCTCACTTAAGTTCATGTCGCTGTCCAGCTG
CTGAGCCACAGGCTGCTGTCCAACTTGCGGTTGCTTAACGGGCGGCGAAGGAGAAGTCCACGCCTACATG
GGGGTAGAGTCATAATCGTGCATCAGGATAGGGCGGTGGTGCTGCAGCAGCGCGCGAATAAACTGCTGCC
GCCGCCGCTCCGTCCTGCAGGAATACAACATGGCAGTGGTCTCCTCAGCGATGATTCGCACCGCCCGCAG
CATAAGGCGCCTTGTCCTCCGGGCACAGCAGCGCACCCTGATCTCACTTAAATCAGCACAGTAACTGCAG
CACAGCACCACAATATTGTTCAAAATCCCACAGTGCAAGGCGCTGTATCCAAAGCTCATGGCGGGGACCA
CAGAACCCACGTGGCCATCATACCACAAGCGCAGGTAGATTAAGTGGCGACCCCTCATAAACACGCTGGA
CATAAACATTACCTCTTTTGGCATGTTGTAATTCACCACCTCCCGGTACCATATAAACCTCTGATTAAAC
ATGGCGCCATCCACCACCATCCTAAACCAGCTGGCCAAAACCTGCCCGCCGGCTATACACTGCAGGGAAC
CGGGACTGGAACAATGACAGTGGAGAGCCCAGGACTCGTAACCATGGATCATCATGCTCGTCATGATATC
AATGTTGGCACAACACAGGCACACGTGCATACACTTCCTCAGGATTACAAGCTCCTCCCGCGTTAGAACC
ATATCCCAGGGAACAACCCATTCCTGAATCAGCGTAAATCCCACACTGCAGGGAAGACCTCGCACGTAAC
TCACGTTGTGCATTGTCAAAGTGTTACATTCGGGCAGCAGCGGATGATCCTCCAGTATGGTAGCGCGGGT
TTCTGTCTCAAAAGGAGGTAGACGATCCCTACTGTACGGAGTGCGCCGAGACAACCGAGATCGTGTTGGT
CGTAGTGTCATGCCAAATGGAACGCCGGACGTAGTCATATTTCCTGAAGCAAAACCAGGTGCGGGCGTGA
CAAACAGATCTGCGTCTCCGGTCTCGCCGCTTAGATCGCTCTGTGTAGTAGTTGTAGTATATCCACTCTC
TCAAAGCATCCAGGCGCCCCCTGGCTTCGGGTTCTATGTAAACTCCTTCATGCGCCGCTGCCCTGATAAC
ATCCACCACCGCAGAATAAGCCACACCCAGCCAACCTACACATTCGTTCTGCGAGTCACACACGGGAGGA
GCGGGAAGAGCTGGAAGAACCATGTTTTTTTTTTTATTCCAAAAGATTATCCAAAACCTCAAAATGAAGA
TCTATTAAGTGAACGCGCTCCCCTCCGGTGGCGTGGTCAAACTCTACAGCCAAAGAACAGATAATGGCAT
TTGTAAGATGTTGCACAATGGCTTCCAAAAGGCAAACGGCCCTCACGTCCAAGTGGACGTAAAGGCTAAA
CCCTTCAGGGTGAATCTCCTCTATAAACATTCCAGCACCTTCAACCATGCCCAAATAATTCTCATCTCGC
CACCTTCTCAATATATCTCTAAGCAAATCCCGAATATTAAGTCCGGCCATTGTAAAAATCTGCTCCAGAG
CGCCCTCCACCTTCAGCCTCAAGCAGCGAATCATGATTGCAAAAATTCAGGTTCCTCACAGACCTGTATA
AGATTCAAAAGCGGAACATTAACAAAAATACCGCGATCCCGTAGGTCCCTTCGCAGGGCCAGCTGAACAT
AATCGTGCAGGTCTGCACGGACCAGCGCGGCCACTTCCCCGCCAGGAACCATGACAAAAGAACCCACACT
GATTATGACACGCATACTCGGAGCTATGCTAACCAGCGTAGCCCCGATGTAAGCTTGTTGCATGGGCGGC
GATATAAAATGCAAGGTGCTGCTCAAAAAATCAGGCAAAGCCTCGCGCAAAAAAGAAAGCACATCGTAGT
CATGCTCATGCAGATAAAGGCAGGTAAGCTCCGGAACCACCACAGAAAAAGACACCATTTTTCTCTCAAA
CATGTCTGCGGGTTTCTGCATAAACACAAAATAAAATAACAAAAAAACATTTAAACATTAGAAGCCTGTC
TTACAACAGGAAAAACAACCCTTATAAGCATAAGACGGACTACGGCCATGCCGGCGTGACCGTAAAAAAA
CTGGTCACCGTGATTAAAAAGCACCACCGACAGCTCCTCGGTCATGTCCGGAGTCATAATGTAAGACTCG
GTAAACACATCAGGTTGATTCACATCGGTCAGTGCTAAAAAGCGACCGAAATAGCCCGGGGGAATACATA
CCCGCAGGCGTAGAGACAACATTACAGCCCCCATAGGAGGTATAACAAAATTAATAGGAGAGAAAAACAC
ATAAACACCTGAAAAACCCTCCTGCCTAGGCAAAATAGCACCCTCCCGCTCCAGAACAACATACAGCGCT
TCCACAGCGGCAGCCATAACAGTCAGCCTTACCAGTAAAAAAGAAAACCTATTAAAAAAACACCACTCGA
CACGGCACCAGCTCAATCAGTCACAGTGTAAAAAAGGGCCAAGTGCAGAGCGAGTATATATAGGACTAAA
AAATGACGTAACGGTTAAAGTCCACAAAAAACACCCAGAAAACCGCACGCGAACCTACGCCCAGAAACGA
AAGCCAAAAAACCCACAACTTCCTCAAATCGTCACTTCCGTTTTCCCACGTTACGTCACTTCCCATTTTA
AGAAAACTACAATTCCCAACACATACAAGTTACTCCGCCCTAAAACCTACGTCACCCGCCCCGTTCCCAC
GCCCCGCGCCACGTCACAAACTCCACCCCCTCATTATCATATTGGCTTCAATCCAAAATAAGGTATATTA
TTGATGATGTTAATTAATTTAAATCCGCATGCGATATCGAGCTCTCCCGGGAATTCGGATCTGCGACGCG
AGGCTGGATGGCCTTCCCCATTATGATTCTTCTCGCTTCCGGCGGCATCGGGATGCCCGCGTTGCAGGCC
ATGCTGTCCAGGCAGGTAGATGACGACCATCAGGGACAGCTTCAAGGCCAGCAAAAGGCCAGGAACCGTA
AAAAGGCCGCGTTGCTGGCGTTTTTCCATAGGCTCCGCCCCCCTGACGAGCATCACAAAAATCGACGCTC
AAGTCAGAGGTGGCGAAACCCGACAGGACTATAAAGATACCAGGCGTTTCCCCCTGGAAGCTCCCTCGTG
CGCTCTCCTGTTCCGACCCTGCCGCTTACCGGATACCTGTCCGCCTTTCTCCCTTCGGGAAGCGTGGCGC
TTTCTCATAGCTCACGCTGTAGGTATCTCAGTTCGGTGTAGGTCGTTCGCTCCAAGCTGGGCTGTGTGCA
CGAACCCCCCGTTCAGCCCGACCGCTGCGCCTTATCCGGTAACTATCGTCTTGAGTCCAACCCGGTAAGA
CACGACTTATCGCCACTGGCAGCAGCCACTGGTAACAGGATTAGCAGAGCGAGGTATGTAGGCGGTGCTA
CAGAGTTCTTGAAGTGGTGGCCTAACTACGGCTACACTAGAAGGACAGTATTTGGTATCTGCGCTCTGCT
GAAGCCAGTTACCTTCGGAAAAAGAGTTGGTAGCTCTTGATCCGGCAAACAAACCACCGCTGGTAGCGGT
GGTTTTTTTGTTTGCAAGCAGCAGATTACGCGCAGAAAAAAAGGATCTCAAGAAGATCCTTTGATCTTTT
CTACGGGGTCTGACGCTCAGTGGAACGAAAACTCACGTTAAGGGATTTTGGTCATGAGATTATCAAAAAG
GATCTTCACCTAGATCCTTTTAAATCAATCTAAAGTATATATGAGTAAACTTGGTCTGACAGTTACCAAT
GCTTAATCAGTGAGGCACCTATCTCAGCGATCTGTCTATTTCGTTCATCCATAGTTGCCTGACTCCCCGT
CGTGTAGATAACTACGATACGGGAGGGCTTACCATCTGGCCCCAGTGCTGCAATGATACCGCGAGACCCA
CGCTCACCGGCTCCAGATTTATCAGCAATAAACCAGCCAGCCGGAAGGGCCGAGCGCAGAAGTGGTCCTG
CAACTTTATCCGCCTCCATCCAGTCTATTAATTGTTGCCGGGAAGCTAGAGTAAGTAGTTCGCCAGTTAA
TAGTTTGCGCAACGTTGTTGCCATTGCTACAGGCATCGTGGTGTCACGCTCGTCGTTTGGTATGGCTTCA
TTCAGCTCCGGTTCCCAACGATCAAGGCGAGTTACATGATCCCCCATGTTGTGCAAAAAAGCGGTTAGCT
CCTTCGGTCCTCCGATCGTTGTCAGAAGTAAGTTGGCCGCAGTGTTATCACTCATGGTTATGGCAGCACT
GCATAATTCTCTTACTGTCATGCCATCCGTAAGATGCTTTTCTGTGACTGGTGAGTACTCAACCAAGTCA
TTCTGAGAATAGTGTATGCGGCGACCGAGTTGCTCTTGCCCGGCGTCAACACGGGATAATACCGCGCCAC
ATAGCAGAACTTTAAAAGTGCTCATCATTGGAAAACGTTCTTCGGGGCGAAAACTCTCAAGGATCTTACC
GCTGTTGAGATCCAGTTCGATGTAACCCACTCGTGCACCCAACTGATCTTCAGCATCTTTTACTTTCACC
AGCGTTTCTGGGTGAGCAAAAACAGGAAGGCAAAATGCCGCAAAAAAGGGAATAAGGGCGACACGGAAAT
GTTGAATACTCATACTCTTCCTTTTTCAATATTATTGAAGCATTTATCAGGGTTATTGTCTCATGAGCGG
ATACATATTTGAATGTATTTAGAAAAATAAACAAATAGGGGTTCCGCGCACATTTCCCCGAAAAGTGCCA
CCTGACGTCTAAGAAACCATTATTATCATGACATTAACCTATAAAAATAGGCGTATCACGAGGCCCTTTC
GTCTTCAAGAATTGGATCCGAATTCCCGGGAGAGCTCGATATCGCATGCGGATTTAAATTAATTAACATC
ATCAATAATATACCTTATTTTGGATTGAAGCCAATATGATAATGAGGGGGTGGAGTTTGTGACGTGGCGC
GGGGCGTGGGAACGGGGCGGGTGACGTAGTAGTGTGGCGGAAGTGTGATGTTGCAAGTGTGGCGGAACAC
ATGTAAGCGACGGATGTGGCAAAAGTGACGTTTTTGGTGTGCGCCGGTGTACACAGGAAGTGACAATTTT
CGCGCGGTTTTAGGCGGATGTTGTAGTAAATTTGGGCGTAACCGAGTAAGATTTGGCCATTTTCGCGGGA
AAACTGAATAAGAGGAAGTGAAATCTGAATAATTTTGTGTTACTCATAGCGCGTAATATTTGTCTAGGGC
CGCGGGGACTTTGACCGTTTACGTGGAGACTCGCCCAGGTGTTTTTCTCAGGTGTTTTCCGCGTTCCGGG
TCAAAGTTGGCGTTTTATTATTATAGTCAGTCGAAGCTTGGATCCGGTACCTCTAGAATTCTCGAGCGGC
CGCTAGCGACATCGATCACAAGTTT
